LOCUS       Exported 8547 bp ds-DNA circular SYN 12-MAY-2021
DEFINITION  Express copGFP and iCre under CB promoter.
ACCESSION   .
VERSION     .
KEYWORDS    pCDH-CB-copGFP-T2A-iCre
SOURCE      synthetic DNA construct
  ORGANISM  synthetic DNA construct
REFERENCE   1 (bases 1 to 8547)
  TITLE     lenti vector
  JOURNAL   Unpublished
REFERENCE   2 (bases 1 to 8547)
  AUTHORS   .
  TITLE     Direct Submission
  JOURNAL   Exported May 12, 2021 from SnapGene Server 1.1.58
            http://www.snapgene.com
FEATURES             Location/Qualifiers
     source          1..8547
                     /organism="synthetic DNA construct"
                     /mol_type="other DNA"
     LTR             234..414
                     /label=5' LTR (truncated)
                     /note="truncated 5' long terminal repeat (LTR) from HIV-1"
     misc_feature    458..583
                     /label=HIV-1 Psi
                     /note="packaging signal of human immunodeficiency virus
                     type 1"
     misc_feature    1076..1309
                     /label=RRE
                     /note="The Rev response element (RRE) of HIV-1 allows for
                     Rev-dependent mRNA export from the nucleus to the
                     cytoplasm."
     CDS             1493..1537
                     /codon_start=1
                     /product="antigenic peptide corresponding to amino acids
                     655 to 669 of the HIV envelope protein gp41 (Lutje Hulsik
                     et al., 2013)"
                     /label=gp41 peptide
                     /note="recognized by the 2H10 single-chain llama nanobody"
                     /translation="KNEQELLELDKWASL"
     misc_feature    1798..1915
                     /label=cPPT/CTS
                     /note="central polypurine tract and central termination
                     sequence of HIV-1"
     intron          2567..2663
                     /label=SV40 intron
                     /note="modified SV40 intron with splice donor and acceptor
                     sites"
     CDS             2765..3427
                     /codon_start=1
                     /product="green fluorescent protein 2 from Pontellina
                     plumata, also known as ppluGFP2 (Shagin et al., 2004)"
                     /label=CopGFP
                     /translation="PAMEIECRITGTLNGVEFELVGGGEGTPKQGRMTNKMKSTKGALT
                     FSPYLLSHVMGYGFYHFGTYPSGYENPFLHAINNGGYTNTRIEKYEDGGVLHVSFSYRY
                     EAGRVIGDFKVVGTGFPEDSVIFTDKIIRSNATVEHLHPMGDNVLVGSFARTFSLRDGG
                     YYSFVVDSHMHFKSAIHPSILQNGGPMFAFRRVEELHSNTELGIVEYQHAFKTPIAFA"
     CDS             3512..3565
                     /codon_start=1
                     /product="2A peptide from Thosea asigna virus capsid
                     protein"
                     /label=T2A
                     /note="Eukaryotic ribosomes fail to insert a peptide bond
                     between the Gly and Pro residues, yielding separate
                     polypeptides."
                     /translation="EGRGSLLTCGDVEENPGP"
     CDS             3572..3592
                     /codon_start=1
                     /product="nuclear localization signal of SV40 (simian virus
                     40) large T antigen"
                     /label=SV40 NLS
                     /translation="PKKKRKV"
     misc_feature    4642..5230
                     /label=WPRE
                     /note="woodchuck hepatitis virus posttranscriptional
                     regulatory element"
     primer_bind     complement(4695..4715)
                     /label=WPRE-R
                     /note="WPRE, reverse primer"
     CDS             complement(5113..5124)
                     /codon_start=1
                     /product="Factor Xa recognition and cleavage site"
                     /label=Factor Xa site
                     /translation="IEGR"
     LTR             5304..5537
                     /label=3' LTR (Delta-U3)
                     /note="self-inactivating 3' long terminal repeat (LTR) from
                     HIV-1"
     polyA_signal    5609..5730
                     /label=SV40 poly(A) signal
                     /note="SV40 polyadenylation signal"
     primer_bind     complement(5646..5665)
                     /label=SV40pA-R
                     /note="SV40 polyA, reverse primer"
     primer_bind     5700..5719
                     /label=EBV-rev
                     /note="SV40 polyA terminator, reverse primer"
     rep_origin      5749..5884
                     /label=SV40 ori
                     /note="SV40 origin of replication"
     primer_bind     5811..5830
                     /label=SV40pro-F
                     /note="SV40 promoter/origin, forward primer"
     primer_bind     complement(5922..5938)
                     /label=M13 rev
                     /note="common sequencing primer, one of multiple similar
                     variants"
     primer_bind     complement(5922..5938)
                     /label=M13 Reverse
                     /note="In lacZ gene. Also called M13-rev"
     primer_bind     complement(5935..5957)
                     /label=M13/pUC Reverse
                     /note="In lacZ gene"
     protein_bind    5946..5962
                     /label=lac operator
                     /bound_moiety="lac repressor encoded by lacI"
                     /note="The lac repressor binds to the lac operator to
                     inhibit transcription in E. coli. This inhibition can be
                     relieved by adding lactose or
                     isopropyl-beta-D-thiogalactopyranoside (IPTG)."
     promoter        complement(5970..6000)
                     /label=lac promoter
                     /note="promoter for the E. coli lac operon"
     protein_bind    6015..6036
                     /label=CAP binding site
                     /bound_moiety="E. coli catabolite activator protein"
                     /note="CAP binding activates transcription in the presence
                     of cAMP."
     primer_bind     complement(6153..6170)
                     /label=L4440
                     /note="L4440 vector, forward primer"
     rep_origin      complement(6324..6912)
                     /direction=LEFT
                     /label=ori
                     /note="high-copy-number ColE1/pMB1/pBR322/pUC origin of
                     replication"
     primer_bind     complement(6404..6423)
                     /label=pBR322ori-F
                     /note="pBR322 origin, forward primer"
     CDS             complement(7083..7943)
                     /codon_start=1
                     /gene="bla"
                     /product="beta-lactamase"
                     /label=AmpR
                     /note="confers resistance to ampicillin, carbenicillin, and
                     related antibiotics"
                     /translation="MSIQHFRVALIPFFAAFCLPVFAHPETLVKVKDAEDQLGARVGYI
                     ELDLNSGKILESFRPEERFPMMSTFKVLLCGAVLSRIDAGQEQLGRRIHYSQNDLVEYS
                     PVTEKHLTDGMTVRELCSAAITMSDNTAANLLLTTIGGPKELTAFLHNMGDHVTRLDRW
                     EPELNEAIPNDERDTTMPVAMATTLRKLLTGELLTLASRQQLIDWMEADKVAGPLLRSA
                     LPAGWFIADKSGAGERGSRGIIAALGPDGKPSRIVVIYTTGSQATMDERNRQIAEIGAS
                     LIKHW"
     primer_bind     7706..7725
                     /label=Amp-R
                     /note="Ampicillin resistance gene, reverse primer"
     promoter        complement(7944..8048)
                     /gene="bla"
                     /label=AmpR promoter
     primer_bind     8116..8134
                     /label=pBRforEco
                     /note="pBR322 vectors, upsteam of EcoRI site, forward
                     primer"
     primer_bind     complement(8172..8194)
                     /label=pGEX 3'
                     /note="pGEX vectors, reverse primer"
     primer_bind     8294..8313
                     /label=pRS-marker
                     /note="pRS vectors, use to sequence yeast selectable
                     marker"
     primer_bind     8507..8529
                     /label=M13/pUC Forward
                     /note="In lacZ gene"
     primer_bind     8521..8538
                     /label=M13 Forward
                     /note="In lacZ gene. Also called M13-F20 or M13 (-21)
                     Forward"
     primer_bind     8522..8538
                     /label=M13 fwd
                     /note="common sequencing primer, one of multiple similar
                     variants"
ORIGIN
        1 acgcgtgtag tcttatgcaa tactcttgta gtcttgcaac atggtaacga tgagttagca
       61 acatgcctta caaggagaga aaaagcaccg tgcatgccga ttggtggaag taaggtggta
      121 cgatcgtgcc ttattaggaa ggcaacagac gggtctgaca tggattggac gaaccactga
      181 attgccgcat tgcagagata ttgtatttaa gtgcctagct cgatacaata aacgggtctc
      241 tctggttaga ccagatctga gcctgggagc tctctggcta actagggaac ccactgctta
      301 agcctcaata aagcttgcct tgagtgcttc aagtagtgtg tgcccgtctg ttgtgtgact
      361 ctggtaacta gagatccctc agaccctttt agtcagtgtg gaaaatctct agcagtggcg
      421 cccgaacagg gacctgaaag cgaaagggaa accagagctc tctcgacgca ggactcggct
      481 tgctgaagcg cgcacggcaa gaggcgaggg gcggcgactg gtgagtacgc caaaaatttt
      541 gactagcgga ggctagaagg agagagatgg gtgcgagagc gtcagtatta agcgggggag
      601 aattagatcg cgatgggaaa aaattcggtt aaggccaggg ggaaagaaaa aatataaatt
      661 aaaacatata gtatgggcaa gcagggagct agaacgattc gcagttaatc ctggcctgtt
      721 agaaacatca gaaggctgta gacaaatact gggacagcta caaccatccc ttcagacagg
      781 atcagaagaa cttagatcat tatataatac agtagcaacc ctctattgtg tgcatcaaag
      841 gatagagata aaagacacca aggaagcttt agacaagata gaggaagagc aaaacaaaag
      901 taagaccacc gcacagcaag cggccactga tcttcagacc tggaggagga gatatgaggg
      961 acaattggag aagtgaatta tataaatata aagtagtaaa aattgaacca ttaggagtag
     1021 cacccaccaa ggcaaagaga agagtggtgc agagagaaaa aagagcagtg ggaataggag
     1081 ctttgttcct tgggttcttg ggagcagcag gaagcactat gggcgcagcc tcaatgacgc
     1141 tgacggtaca ggccagacaa ttattgtctg gtatagtgca gcagcagaac aatttgctga
     1201 gggctattga ggcgcaacag catctgttgc aactcacagt ctggggcatc aagcagctcc
     1261 aggcaagaat cctggctgtg gaaagatacc taaaggatca acagctcctg gggatttggg
     1321 gttgctctgg aaaactcatt tgcaccactg ctgtgccttg gaatgctagt tggagtaata
     1381 aatctctgga acagattgga atcacacgac ctggatggag tgggacagag aaattaacaa
     1441 ttacacaagc ttaatacact ccttaattga agaatcgcaa aaccagcaag aaaagaatga
     1501 acaagaatta ttggaattag ataaatgggc aagtttgtgg aattggttta acataacaaa
     1561 ttggctgtgg tatataaaat tattcataat gatagtagga ggcttggtag gtttaagaat
     1621 agtttttgct gtactttcta tagtgaatag agttaggcag ggatattcac cattatcgtt
     1681 tcagacccac ctcccaaccc cgaggggacc cgacaggccc gaaggaatag aagaagaagg
     1741 tggagagaga gacagagaca gatccattcg attagtgaac ggatctcgac ggttaacttt
     1801 taaaagaaaa ggggggattg gggggtacag tgcaggggaa agaatagtag acataatagc
     1861 aacagacata caaactaaag aattacaaaa acaaattaca aaaattcaaa attttatcga
     1921 ttaattaagg tacctctggt cgttacataa cttacggtaa atggcccgcc tggctgaccg
     1981 cccaacgacc ccgcccattg acgtcaataa tgacgtatgt tcccatagta acgccaatag
     2041 ggactttcca ttgacgtcaa tgggtggagt atttacggta aactgcccac ttggcagtac
     2101 atcaagtgta tcatatgcca agtacgcccc ctattgacgt caatgacggt aaatggcccg
     2161 cctggcatta tgcccagtac atgaccttat gggactttcc tacttggcag tacatctact
     2221 cgaggccacg ttctgcttca ctctccccat ctcccccccc tccccacccc caattttgta
     2281 tttatttatt ttttaattat tttgtgcagc gatgggggcg gggggggggg gggggggggc
     2341 gcgcgccagg cggggcgggg cggggcgagg ggcggggcgg ggcgaggcgg agaggtgcgg
     2401 cggcagccaa tcagagcggc gcgctccgaa agtttccttt tatggcgagg cggcggcggc
     2461 ggcggcccta taaaaagcga agcgcgcggc gggcgggagc gggatcagcc accgcggtgg
     2521 cggccctaga gtcgatcgag gaactgaaaa accagaaagt taactggtaa gtttagtctt
     2581 tttgtctttt atttcaggtc cccgatccgg tggtggtgca aatcaaagaa ctgctcctca
     2641 gtggatgttg cctttacttc taggcctgta cggaagtgtt acttctgctc taaaagctgc
     2701 ggaattgtac ccgcggccga tccaccggtc gggatccacc atggagagcg acgagagcgg
     2761 cctgcccgcc atggagatcg agtgccgcat caccggcacc ctgaacggcg tggagttcga
     2821 gctggtgggc ggcggagagg gcacccccaa gcagggccgc atgaccaaca agatgaagag
     2881 caccaaaggc gccctgacct tcagccccta cctgctgagc cacgtgatgg gctacggctt
     2941 ctaccacttc ggcacctacc ccagcggcta cgagaacccc ttcctgcacg ccatcaacaa
     3001 cggcggctac accaacaccc gcatcgagaa gtacgaggac ggcggcgtgc tgcacgtgag
     3061 cttcagctac cgctacgagg ccggccgcgt gatcggcgac ttcaaggtgg tgggcaccgg
     3121 cttccccgag gacagcgtga tcttcaccga caagatcatc cgcagcaacg ccaccgtgga
     3181 gcacctgcac cccatgggcg ataacgtgct ggtgggcagc ttcgcccgca ccttcagcct
     3241 gcgcgacggc ggctactaca gcttcgtggt ggacagccac atgcacttca agagcgccat
     3301 ccaccccagc atcctgcaga acgggggccc catgttcgcc ttccgccgcg tggaggagct
     3361 gcacagcaac accgagctgg gcatcgtgga gtaccagcac gccttcaaga cccccattgc
     3421 cttcgccaga tcccgcgctc agtcgtccaa ttctgccgtg gacggcaccg ccggacccgg
     3481 ctccaccgga tctcgcaagc ttggcagtgg agagggcaga ggaagtctgc taacatgcgg
     3541 tgacgtcgag gagaatcctg gcccaatggt gcccaagaag aagaggaaag tctccaacct
     3601 gctgactgtg caccaaaacc tgcctgccct ccctgtggat gccacctctg atgaagtcag
     3661 gaagaacctg atggacatgt tcagggacag gcaggccttc tctgaacaca cctggaagat
     3721 gctcctgtct gtgtgcagat cctgggctgc ctggtgcaag ctgaacaaca ggaaatggtt
     3781 ccctgctgaa cctgaggatg tgagggacta cctcctgtac ctgcaagcca gaggcctggc
     3841 tgtgaagacc atccaacagc acctgggcca gctcaacatg ctgcacagga gatctggcct
     3901 gcctcgccct tctgactcca atgctgtgtc cctggtgatg aggagaatca gaaaggagaa
     3961 tgtggatgct ggggagagag ccaagcaggc cctggccttt gaacgcactg actttgacca
     4021 agtcagatcc ctgatggaga actctgacag atgccaggac atcaggaacc tggccttcct
     4081 gggcattgcc tacaacaccc tgctgcgcat tgccgaaatt gccagaatca gagtgaagga
     4141 catctcccgc accgatggtg ggagaatgct gatccacatt ggcaggacca agaccctggt
     4201 gtccacagct ggtgtggaga aggccctgtc cctgggggtt accaagctgg tggagagatg
     4261 gatctctgtg tctggtgtgg ctgatgaccc caacaactac ctgttctgcc gggtcagaaa
     4321 gaatggtgtg gctgcccctt ctgccacctc ccaactgtcc acccgggccc tggaagggat
     4381 ctttgaggcc acccaccgcc tgatctatgg tgccaaggat gactctgggc agagatacct
     4441 ggcctggtct ggccactctg ccagagtggg tgctgccagg gacatggcca gggctggtgt
     4501 gtccatccct gaaatcatgc aggctggtgg ctggaccaat gtgaacattg tgatgaacta
     4561 catcagaaac ctggactctg agactggggc catggtgagg ctgctcgagg atggggactg
     4621 agcggccgcg aattcgtcga caatcaacct ctggattaca aaatttgtga aagattgact
     4681 ggtattctta actatgttgc tccttttacg ctatgtggat acgctgcttt aatgcctttg
     4741 tatcatgcta ttgcttcccg tatggctttc attttctcct ccttgtataa atcctggttg
     4801 ctgtctcttt atgaggagtt gtggcccgtt gtcaggcaac gtggcgtggt gtgcactgtg
     4861 tttgctgacg caacccccac tggttggggc attgccacca cctgtcagct cctttccggg
     4921 actttcgctt tccccctccc tattgccacg gcggaactca tcgccgcctg ccttgcccgc
     4981 tgctggacag gggctcggct gttgggcact gacaattccg tggtgttgtc ggggaaatca
     5041 tcgtcctttc cttggctgct cgcctgtgtt gccacctgga ttctgcgcgg gacgtccttc
     5101 tgctacgtcc cttcggccct caatccagcg gaccttcctt cccgcggcct gctgccggct
     5161 ctgcggcctc ttccgcgtct tcgccttcgc cctcagacga gtcggatctc cctttgggcc
     5221 gcctccccgc ctggtacctt taagaccaat gacttacaag gcagctgtag atcttagcca
     5281 ctttttaaaa gaaaaggggg gactggaagg gctaattcac tcccaacgaa aataagatct
     5341 gctttttgct tgtactgggt ctctctggtt agaccagatc tgagcctggg agctctctgg
     5401 ctaactaggg aacccactgc ttaagcctca ataaagcttg ccttgagtgc ttcaagtagt
     5461 gtgtgcccgt ctgttgtgtg actctggtaa ctagagatcc ctcagaccct tttagtcagt
     5521 gtggaaaatc tctagcagta gtagttcatg tcatcttatt attcagtatt tataacttgc
     5581 aaagaaatga atatcagaga gtgagaggaa cttgtttatt gcagcttata atggttacaa
     5641 ataaagcaat agcatcacaa atttcacaaa taaagcattt ttttcactgc attctagttg
     5701 tggtttgtcc aaactcatca atgtatctta tcatgtctgg ctctagctat cccgccccta
     5761 actccgccca gttccgccca ttctccgccc catggctgac taattttttt tatttatgca
     5821 gaggccgagg ccgcctcggc ctctgagcta ttccagaagt agtgaggagg cttttttgga
     5881 ggcctagact tttgcagaga cggcccaaat tcgtaatcat ggtcatagct gtttcctgtg
     5941 tgaaattgtt atccgctcac aattccacac aacatacgag ccggaagcat aaagtgtaaa
     6001 gcctggggtg cctaatgagt gagctaactc acattaattg cgttgcgctc actgcccgct
     6061 ttccagtcgg gaaacctgtc gtgccagctg cattaatgaa tcggccaacg cgcggggaga
     6121 ggcggtttgc gtattgggcg ctcttccgct tcctcgctca ctgactcgct gcgctcggtc
     6181 gttcggctgc ggcgagcggt atcagctcac tcaaaggcgg taatacggtt atccacagaa
     6241 tcaggggata acgcaggaaa gaacatgtga gcaaaaggcc agcaaaaggc caggaaccgt
     6301 aaaaaggccg cgttgctggc gtttttccat aggctccgcc cccctgacga gcatcacaaa
     6361 aatcgacgct caagtcagag gtggcgaaac ccgacaggac tataaagata ccaggcgttt
     6421 ccccctggaa gctccctcgt gcgctctcct gttccgaccc tgccgcttac cggatacctg
     6481 tccgcctttc tcccttcggg aagcgtggcg ctttctcata gctcacgctg taggtatctc
     6541 agttcggtgt aggtcgttcg ctccaagctg ggctgtgtgc acgaaccccc cgttcagccc
     6601 gaccgctgcg ccttatccgg taactatcgt cttgagtcca acccggtaag acacgactta
     6661 tcgccactgg cagcagccac tggtaacagg attagcagag cgaggtatgt aggcggtgct
     6721 acagagttct tgaagtggtg gcctaactac ggctacacta gaaggacagt atttggtatc
     6781 tgcgctctgc tgaagccagt taccttcgga aaaagagttg gtagctcttg atccggcaaa
     6841 caaaccaccg ctggtagcgg tggttttttt gtttgcaagc agcagattac gcgcagaaaa
     6901 aaaggatctc aagaagatcc tttgatcttt tctacggggt ctgacgctca gtggaacgaa
     6961 aactcacgtt aagggatttt ggtcatgaga ttatcaaaaa ggatcttcac ctagatcctt
     7021 ttaaattaaa aatgaagttt taaatcaatc taaagtatat atgagtaaac ttggtctgac
     7081 agttaccaat gcttaatcag tgaggcacct atctcagcga tctgtctatt tcgttcatcc
     7141 atagttgcct gactccccgt cgtgtagata actacgatac gggagggctt accatctggc
     7201 cccagtgctg caatgatacc gcgagaccca cgctcaccgg ctccagattt atcagcaata
     7261 aaccagccag ccggaagggc cgagcgcaga agtggtcctg caactttatc cgcctccatc
     7321 cagtctatta attgttgccg ggaagctaga gtaagtagtt cgccagttaa tagtttgcgc
     7381 aacgttgttg ccattgctac aggcatcgtg gtgtcacgct cgtcgtttgg tatggcttca
     7441 ttcagctccg gttcccaacg atcaaggcga gttacatgat cccccatgtt gtgcaaaaaa
     7501 gcggttagct ccttcggtcc tccgatcgtt gtcagaagta agttggccgc agtgttatca
     7561 ctcatggtta tggcagcact gcataattct cttactgtca tgccatccgt aagatgcttt
     7621 tctgtgactg gtgagtactc aaccaagtca ttctgagaat agtgtatgcg gcgaccgagt
     7681 tgctcttgcc cggcgtcaat acgggataat accgcgccac atagcagaac tttaaaagtg
     7741 ctcatcattg gaaaacgttc ttcggggcga aaactctcaa ggatcttacc gctgttgaga
     7801 tccagttcga tgtaacccac tcgtgcaccc aactgatctt cagcatcttt tactttcacc
     7861 agcgtttctg ggtgagcaaa aacaggaagg caaaatgccg caaaaaaggg aataagggcg
     7921 acacggaaat gttgaatact catactcttc ctttttcaat attattgaag catttatcag
     7981 ggttattgtc tcatgagcgg atacatattt gaatgtattt agaaaaataa acaaataggg
     8041 gttccgcgca catttccccg aaaagtgcca cctgacgtct aagaaaccat tattatcatg
     8101 acattaacct ataaaaatag gcgtatcacg aggccctttc gtctcgcgcg tttcggtgat
     8161 gacggtgaaa acctctgaca catgcagctc ccggagacgg tcacagcttg tctgtaagcg
     8221 gatgccggga gcagacaagc ccgtcagggc gcgtcagcgg gtgttggcgg gtgtcggggc
     8281 tggcttaact atgcggcatc agagcagatt gtactgagag tgcaccatat gcggtgtgaa
     8341 ataccgcaca gatgcgtaag gagaaaatac cgcatcaggc gccattcgcc attcaggctg
     8401 cgcaactgtt gggaagggcg atcggtgcgg gcctcttcgc tattacgcca gctggcgaaa
     8461 gggggatgtg ctgcaaggcg attaagttgg gtaacgccag ggttttccca gtcacgacgt
     8521 tgtaaaacga cggccagtgc caagctg
//
