LOCUS       pCDH-CB-copGFP-T2A-iCre 8547 bp DNA circular 30-NOV-2015
SOURCE
  ORGANISM
COMMENT     This file is created by Vector NTI http://www.invitrogen.com/
COMMENT     ORIGDB|GenBank
COMMENT     VNTDATE|751909657|
COMMENT     VNTDBDATE|751909657|
COMMENT     LSOWNER|
COMMENT     VNTNAME|pCDH-CB-copGFP-T2A-iCre|
COMMENT     VNTAUTHORNAME|Demo User|
COMMENT     Vector_NTI_Display_Data_(Do_Not_Edit!)
COMMENT     (SXF
COMMENT     (CGexDoc "pCDH-CB-copGFP-T2A-iCre" 0 8547
COMMENT     (CDBMol 0 0 1 1 1 0 0 0 0 "" "" 0 0 0 0 (CObList) (CObList)
            (CObList)
COMMENT     (CObList) -1 "")
COMMENT     (CDocSetData 1 1 0 0 0 0 "MAIN" 1 1 1 1 0 0 1 1 0 1 10 10 4294967295
            50 0
COMMENT     1 0 (CHomObj 0 0 0 3 75) (CWordArray) (CWordArray)
COMMENT     (CStringList "AscI" "BamHI" "ClaI" "EcoRI" "HindIII" "KpnI" "NcoI"
COMMENT     "NheI" "NotI" "PacI" "PmeI" "PstI" "PvuI" "SalI" "XbaI" "XhoI"
            "XmaI")
COMMENT     (CStringList "atg" "gtg") (CStringList "taa" "tga" "tag") (CObList)
            1
COMMENT     "{(0,1),2}" 0 0 "" 0 4294967295 0 0 0 0 0 0 0 "MAIN" 0 0 30 0
COMMENT     (CProteinMotifSearchObject 70 20 1 1 1 1 0 0 1 0 0 0 0 0))
COMMENT     (CMolPar 0 0 0 0 4294967295 1 8547 0 0 0 0 0 0 0 0) (CStringList)
COMMENT     (CStringList) (CObList) (COAPar 25 250 50 0 6 4 3 7)
COMMENT     (COAPar 25 250 50 0 6 4 3 7) (COAPar 25 250 50 0 6 4 3 7)
COMMENT     (CObList #0=(CRSite (CStringList) "AscI" "ggcgcgcc" 3 0 0 0 "")
COMMENT     #1=(CRSite (CStringList) "BamHI" "ggatcc" 2 0 1 2733 0 0 "")
COMMENT     #2=(CRSite (CStringList) "ClaI" "atcgat" 3 0 1 1918 0 0 "")
COMMENT     #3=(CRSite (CStringList) "EcoRI" "gaattc" 2 0 1 4631 0 0 "")
COMMENT     #4=(CRSite (CStringList) "HindIII" "aagctt" 2 0 5 312 0 865 0 1448 0
COMMENT     3498 0 5435 0 0 "")
COMMENT     #5=(CRSite (CStringList) "KpnI" "ggtacc" 6 0 2 1934 0 5238 0 0 "")
COMMENT     #6=(CRSite (CStringList) "NcoI" "ccatgg" 2 0 5 2740 0 2770 0 3193 0
            4591
COMMENT     0 5791 0 0 "") #7=(CRSite (CStringList) "NheI" "gctagc" 2 0 0 0 "")
COMMENT     #8=(CRSite (CStringList) "NotI" "gcggccgc" 3 0 1 4624 0 0 "")
COMMENT     #9=(CRSite (CStringList) "PacI" "ttaattaa" 6 0 1 1926 0 0 "")
COMMENT     #10=(CRSite (CStringList) "PmeI" "gtttaaac" 5 0 0 0 "")
COMMENT     #11=(CRSite (CStringList) "PstI" "ctgcag" 6 0 1 3319 0 0 "")
COMMENT     #12=(CRSite (CStringList) "PvuI" "cgatcg" 5 0 4 125 0 2537 0 7527 0
            8423
COMMENT     0 0 "")
COMMENT     #13=(CRSite (CStringList) "SalI" "gtcgac" 2 0 1 4637 0 0 "")
COMMENT     #14=(CRSite (CStringList) "XbaI" "tctaga" 2 0 0 0 "")
COMMENT     #15=(CRSite (CStringList) "XhoI" "ctcgag" 2 0 2 2220 0 4605 0 0 "")
COMMENT     #16=(CRSite (CStringList) "XmaI" "cccggg" 2 0 1 4363 0 0 ""))
COMMENT     (CObList
COMMENT     #17=(CFSignal (CObList) "WPRE" 21 0 0 4642 5232 0 (CStringList)
COMMENT     (CStringList) 1 1 1 1 "2772..3362")
COMMENT     #18=(CFSignal (CObList) "RSV" 21 0 0 7 234 0 (CStringList)
            (CStringList)
COMMENT     1 1 1 1 "7..234")
COMMENT     #19=(CFSignal (CObList) "SV40 poly(A)" 21 0 0 5609 5740 0
            (CStringList)
COMMENT     (CStringList) 1 1 1 1 "3739..3870")
COMMENT     #20=(CFSignal (CObList) "cPPT" 21 0 0 1798 1916 0 (CStringList)
COMMENT     (CStringList) 1 1 1 1 "1798..1916")
COMMENT     #21=(CFSignal (CObList) "LTR" 21 0 0 5304 5537 0 (CStringList)
COMMENT     (CStringList) 1 1 1 1 "3434..3667")
COMMENT     #22=(CFSignal (CObList) "AmpR" 21 0 1 7083 7943 0 (CStringList)
COMMENT     (CStringList) 1 1 1 1 "complement(5213..6073)")
COMMENT     #23=(CFSignal (CObList) "Gag" 21 0 0 567 919 0 (CStringList)
COMMENT     (CStringList) 1 1 1 1 "567..919")
COMMENT     #24=(CFSignal (CObList) "RPE" 21 0 0 1076 1308 0 (CStringList)
COMMENT     (CStringList) 1 1 1 1 "1076..1308")
COMMENT     #25=(CFSignal (CObList) "env" 21 0 0 1309 1797 0 (CStringList)
COMMENT     (CStringList) 1 1 1 1 "1309..1797")
COMMENT     #26=(CFSignal (CObList) "pUC_ORI" 21 0 0 6265 6938 0 (CStringList)
COMMENT     (CStringList) 1 1 1 1 "4395..5068")
COMMENT     #27=(CFSignal (CObList) "LTR" 21 0 0 235 414 0 (CStringList)
COMMENT     (CStringList) 1 1 1 1 "235..414")
COMMENT     #28=(CFSignal (CObList) "chicken beta actin promoter" 29 0 0 2226
            2498 0
COMMENT     (CStringList)
COMMENT     (CStringList "/ApEinfo_fwdcolor=#800000"
COMMENT     "/ApEinfo_revcolor=#800000") 1 1 1 1 "2226..2498")
COMMENT     #29=(CFSignal (CObList) "CMV promoter" 9 0 0 1941 2225 0
            (CStringList)
COMMENT     (CStringList "/ApEinfo_fwdcolor=cyan" "/ApEinfo_revcolor=#80ffff")
COMMENT     1 1 1 1 "1941..2225")
COMMENT     #30=(CFSignal (CObList) "2A peptide" 21 0 0 3503 3565 0
            (CStringList)
COMMENT     (CStringList) 1 1 1 1 "772..834")
COMMENT     #31=(CFSignal (CObList) "iCre" 21 0 0 3566 4621 0 (CStringList)
COMMENT     (CStringList) 1 1 1 1 "835..1890")
COMMENT     #32=(CFSignal (CObList) "copGFP" 21 0 0 2741 3496 0 (CStringList)
COMMENT     (CStringList) 1 1 1 1 "10..765")) (CObList) (CObList) (CObList)
COMMENT     (CObList) (CObList) (CObList)
COMMENT     (CTextView 0
COMMENT     #33=(CGroupPar (CParagraph 0 (0 0) 1 2 0 0 180)
COMMENT     (CObjectList
COMMENT     #34=(CRefLinePar
COMMENT     (CLinePar (CParagraph 0 (0 0) 0 2 0 0 233)
COMMENT     "pCDH-CB-copGFP-T2A-iCre" 2) 5 "" 0 4)
COMMENT     #35=(CFolderPar
COMMENT     (CGroupPar (CParagraph 1 (0 0) 1 1 0 0 178)
COMMENT     (CObjectList
COMMENT     #36=(CLinePar (CParagraph 0 (0 0) 1 2 1 0 180)
COMMENT     "DNA 'pCDH-CB-copGFP-T2A-iCre'" 1)
COMMENT     #37=(CLinePar (CParagraph 0 (0 0) 1 2 1 0 180)
COMMENT     "Local object" 1)
COMMENT     #38=(CLinePar (CParagraph 0 (0 0) 1 2 1 0 180)
COMMENT     "Created: 11/30/15 03:47PM" 1)
COMMENT     #39=(CLinePar (CParagraph 0 (0 0) 1 2 1 0 180)
COMMENT     "Last Modified: 11/30/15 03:47PM" 1)
COMMENT     #40=(CLinePar (CParagraph 0 (0 0) 1 2 1 0 180)
COMMENT     "length: 8547 bp" 1)
COMMENT     #41=(CLinePar (CParagraph 0 (0 0) 1 2 1 0 180)
COMMENT     "storage type: Basic" 1)
COMMENT     #42=(CLinePar (CParagraph 0 (0 0) 1 2 1 0 180)
COMMENT     "form: Circular" 1))) "General Description")
COMMENT     #43=(CFolderPar
COMMENT     (CGroupPar (CParagraph 2 (0 0) 1 1 0 0 178)
COMMENT     (CObjectList
COMMENT     #44=(CLinePar (CParagraph 0 (0 0) 1 2 1 0 180)
COMMENT     "Original Source Database: GenBank" 1)
COMMENT     #45=(CLinePar (CParagraph 0 (0 0) 1 2 1 0 180)
COMMENT     "Modification Date in the Original DB: 4-APR-2012" 1)))
COMMENT     "Standard Fields")
COMMENT     #46=(CRefLinePar
COMMENT     (CLinePar (CParagraph 0 (0 0) 0 2 0 0 233) "Comments" 2) 1 ""
COMMENT     0 0)
COMMENT     #47=(CFolderPar
COMMENT     (CGroupPar (CParagraph 8 (0 0) 1 2 0 0 178) (CObjectList))
COMMENT     "Annotations")
COMMENT     #48=(CFolderPar
COMMENT     (CGroupPar (CParagraph 12 (6 0) 1 1 0 0 178)
COMMENT     (CObjectList
COMMENT     #49=(CFolderPar
COMMENT     (CGroupPar (CParagraph 9 (7 9 0) 1 1 1 0 178)
COMMENT     (CObjectList
COMMENT     #50=(CFolderPar
COMMENT     (CGroupPar
COMMENT     (CParagraph 1941 (3 #29# 0) 1 2 2 0 194)
COMMENT     (CObjectList
COMMENT     #51=(CLinePar
COMMENT     (CParagraph 0 (0 0) 1 2 3 0 180)
COMMENT     "Start: 1941 End: 2225" 1)
COMMENT     #52=(CLinePar
COMMENT     (CParagraph 0 (0 0) 1 2 3 0 180)
COMMENT     "Original Location Description:" 1)
COMMENT     #53=(CLinePar
COMMENT     (CParagraph 0 (0 0) 1 2 3 0 180)
COMMENT     " 1941..2225" 1)
COMMENT     #54=(CLinePar
COMMENT     (CParagraph 0 (0 0) 1 2 3 0 180)
COMMENT     "Qualifiers:" 1)
COMMENT     #55=(CLinePar
COMMENT     (CParagraph 0 (0 0) 1 2 3 0 180)
COMMENT     " /ApEinfo_fwdcolor=cyan" 1)
COMMENT     #56=(CLinePar
COMMENT     (CParagraph 0 (0 0) 1 2 3 0 180)
COMMENT     " /ApEinfo_revcolor=#80ffff" 1)))
COMMENT     "CMV promoter"))) "Enhancer (1 total)")
COMMENT     #57=(CFolderPar
COMMENT     (CGroupPar (CParagraph 21 (7 21 0) 1 1 1 0 178)
COMMENT     (CObjectList
COMMENT     #58=(CFolderPar
COMMENT     (CGroupPar
COMMENT     (CParagraph 7 (3 #18# 0) 1 2 2 0 194)
COMMENT     (CObjectList
COMMENT     #59=(CLinePar
COMMENT     (CParagraph 0 (0 0) 1 2 3 0 180)
COMMENT     "Start: 7 End: 234 " 1)
COMMENT     #60=(CLinePar
COMMENT     (CParagraph 0 (0 0) 1 2 3 0 180)
COMMENT     "Original Location Description:" 1)
COMMENT     #61=(CLinePar
COMMENT     (CParagraph 0 (0 0) 1 2 3 0 180)
COMMENT     " 7..234" 1))) "RSV")
COMMENT     #62=(CFolderPar
COMMENT     (CGroupPar
COMMENT     (CParagraph 235 (3 #27# 0) 1 2 2 0 194)
COMMENT     (CObjectList
COMMENT     #63=(CLinePar
COMMENT     (CParagraph 0 (0 0) 1 2 3 0 180)
COMMENT     "Start: 235 End: 414 " 1)
COMMENT     #64=(CLinePar
COMMENT     (CParagraph 0 (0 0) 1 2 3 0 180)
COMMENT     "Original Location Description:" 1)
COMMENT     #65=(CLinePar
COMMENT     (CParagraph 0 (0 0) 1 2 3 0 180)
COMMENT     " 235..414" 1))) "LTR")
COMMENT     #66=(CFolderPar
COMMENT     (CGroupPar
COMMENT     (CParagraph 567 (3 #23# 0) 1 2 2 0 194)
COMMENT     (CObjectList
COMMENT     #67=(CLinePar
COMMENT     (CParagraph 0 (0 0) 1 2 3 0 180)
COMMENT     "Start: 567 End: 919 " 1)
COMMENT     #68=(CLinePar
COMMENT     (CParagraph 0 (0 0) 1 2 3 0 180)
COMMENT     "Original Location Description:" 1)
COMMENT     #69=(CLinePar
COMMENT     (CParagraph 0 (0 0) 1 2 3 0 180)
COMMENT     " 567..919" 1))) "Gag")
COMMENT     #70=(CFolderPar
COMMENT     (CGroupPar
COMMENT     (CParagraph 1076 (3 #24# 0) 1 2 2 0 194)
COMMENT     (CObjectList
COMMENT     #71=(CLinePar
COMMENT     (CParagraph 0 (0 0) 1 2 3 0 180)
COMMENT     "Start: 1076 End: 1308" 1)
COMMENT     #72=(CLinePar
COMMENT     (CParagraph 0 (0 0) 1 2 3 0 180)
COMMENT     "Original Location Description:" 1)
COMMENT     #73=(CLinePar
COMMENT     (CParagraph 0 (0 0) 1 2 3 0 180)
COMMENT     " 1076..1308" 1))) "RPE")
COMMENT     #74=(CFolderPar
COMMENT     (CGroupPar
COMMENT     (CParagraph 1309 (3 #25# 0) 1 2 2 0 194)
COMMENT     (CObjectList
COMMENT     #75=(CLinePar
COMMENT     (CParagraph 0 (0 0) 1 2 3 0 180)
COMMENT     "Start: 1309 End: 1797" 1)
COMMENT     #76=(CLinePar
COMMENT     (CParagraph 0 (0 0) 1 2 3 0 180)
COMMENT     "Original Location Description:" 1)
COMMENT     #77=(CLinePar
COMMENT     (CParagraph 0 (0 0) 1 2 3 0 180)
COMMENT     " 1309..1797" 1))) "env")
COMMENT     #78=(CFolderPar
COMMENT     (CGroupPar
COMMENT     (CParagraph 1798 (3 #20# 0) 1 2 2 0 194)
COMMENT     (CObjectList
COMMENT     #79=(CLinePar
COMMENT     (CParagraph 0 (0 0) 1 2 3 0 180)
COMMENT     "Start: 1798 End: 1916" 1)
COMMENT     #80=(CLinePar
COMMENT     (CParagraph 0 (0 0) 1 2 3 0 180)
COMMENT     "Original Location Description:" 1)
COMMENT     #81=(CLinePar
COMMENT     (CParagraph 0 (0 0) 1 2 3 0 180)
COMMENT     " 1798..1916" 1))) "cPPT")
COMMENT     #82=(CFolderPar
COMMENT     (CGroupPar
COMMENT     (CParagraph 2741 (3 #32# 0) 1 2 2 0 194)
COMMENT     (CObjectList
COMMENT     #83=(CLinePar
COMMENT     (CParagraph 0 (0 0) 1 2 3 0 180)
COMMENT     "Start: 2741 End: 3496" 1)
COMMENT     #84=(CLinePar
COMMENT     (CParagraph 0 (0 0) 1 2 3 0 180)
COMMENT     "Original Location Description:" 1)
COMMENT     #85=(CLinePar
COMMENT     (CParagraph 0 (0 0) 1 2 3 0 180)
COMMENT     " 10..765" 1))) "copGFP")
COMMENT     #86=(CFolderPar
COMMENT     (CGroupPar
COMMENT     (CParagraph 3503 (3 #30# 0) 1 2 2 0 194)
COMMENT     (CObjectList
COMMENT     #87=(CLinePar
COMMENT     (CParagraph 0 (0 0) 1 2 3 0 180)
COMMENT     "Start: 3503 End: 3565" 1)
COMMENT     #88=(CLinePar
COMMENT     (CParagraph 0 (0 0) 1 2 3 0 180)
COMMENT     "Original Location Description:" 1)
COMMENT     #89=(CLinePar
COMMENT     (CParagraph 0 (0 0) 1 2 3 0 180)
COMMENT     " 772..834" 1))) "2A peptide")
COMMENT     #90=(CFolderPar
COMMENT     (CGroupPar
COMMENT     (CParagraph 3566 (3 #31# 0) 1 2 2 0 194)
COMMENT     (CObjectList
COMMENT     #91=(CLinePar
COMMENT     (CParagraph 0 (0 0) 1 2 3 0 180)
COMMENT     "Start: 3566 End: 4621" 1)
COMMENT     #92=(CLinePar
COMMENT     (CParagraph 0 (0 0) 1 2 3 0 180)
COMMENT     "Original Location Description:" 1)
COMMENT     #93=(CLinePar
COMMENT     (CParagraph 0 (0 0) 1 2 3 0 180)
COMMENT     " 835..1890" 1))) "iCre")
COMMENT     #94=(CFolderPar
COMMENT     (CGroupPar
COMMENT     (CParagraph 4642 (3 #17# 0) 1 2 2 0 194)
COMMENT     (CObjectList
COMMENT     #95=(CLinePar
COMMENT     (CParagraph 0 (0 0) 1 2 3 0 180)
COMMENT     "Start: 4642 End: 5232" 1)
COMMENT     #96=(CLinePar
COMMENT     (CParagraph 0 (0 0) 1 2 3 0 180)
COMMENT     "Original Location Description:" 1)
COMMENT     #97=(CLinePar
COMMENT     (CParagraph 0 (0 0) 1 2 3 0 180)
COMMENT     " 2772..3362" 1))) "WPRE")
COMMENT     #98=(CFolderPar
COMMENT     (CGroupPar
COMMENT     (CParagraph 5304 (3 #21# 0) 1 2 2 0 194)
COMMENT     (CObjectList
COMMENT     #99=(CLinePar
COMMENT     (CParagraph 0 (0 0) 1 2 3 0 180)
COMMENT     "Start: 5304 End: 5537" 1)
COMMENT     #100=(CLinePar
COMMENT     (CParagraph 0 (0 0) 1 2 3 0 180)
COMMENT     "Original Location Description:" 1)
COMMENT     #101=(CLinePar
COMMENT     (CParagraph 0 (0 0) 1 2 3 0 180)
COMMENT     " 3434..3667" 1))) "LTR")
COMMENT     #102=(CFolderPar
COMMENT     (CGroupPar
COMMENT     (CParagraph 5609 (3 #19# 0) 1 2 2 0 194)
COMMENT     (CObjectList
COMMENT     #103=(CLinePar
COMMENT     (CParagraph 0 (0 0) 1 2 3 0 180)
COMMENT     "Start: 5609 End: 5740" 1)
COMMENT     #104=(CLinePar
COMMENT     (CParagraph 0 (0 0) 1 2 3 0 180)
COMMENT     "Original Location Description:" 1)
COMMENT     #105=(CLinePar
COMMENT     (CParagraph 0 (0 0) 1 2 3 0 180)
COMMENT     " 3739..3870" 1))) "SV40 poly(A)")
COMMENT     #106=(CFolderPar
COMMENT     (CGroupPar
COMMENT     (CParagraph 6265 (3 #26# 0) 1 2 2 0 194)
COMMENT     (CObjectList
COMMENT     #107=(CLinePar
COMMENT     (CParagraph 0 (0 0) 1 2 3 0 180)
COMMENT     "Start: 6265 End: 6938" 1)
COMMENT     #108=(CLinePar
COMMENT     (CParagraph 0 (0 0) 1 2 3 0 180)
COMMENT     "Original Location Description:" 1)
COMMENT     #109=(CLinePar
COMMENT     (CParagraph 0 (0 0) 1 2 3 0 180)
COMMENT     " 4395..5068" 1))) "pUC_ORI")
COMMENT     #110=(CFolderPar
COMMENT     (CGroupPar
COMMENT     (CParagraph 7083 (3 #22# 0) 1 2 2 0 194)
COMMENT     (CObjectList
COMMENT     #111=(CLinePar
COMMENT     (CParagraph 0 (0 0) 1 2 3 0 180)
COMMENT     "Start: 7083 End: 7943 (Complementary)"
COMMENT     1)
COMMENT     #112=(CLinePar
COMMENT     (CParagraph 0 (0 0) 1 2 3 0 180)
COMMENT     "Original Location Description:" 1)
COMMENT     #113=(CLinePar
COMMENT     (CParagraph 0 (0 0) 1 2 3 0 180)
COMMENT     " complement(5213..6073)" 1)))
COMMENT     "AmpR"))) "Misc. Feature (14 total)")
COMMENT     #114=(CFolderPar
COMMENT     (CGroupPar (CParagraph 29 (7 29 0) 1 1 1 0 178)
COMMENT     (CObjectList
COMMENT     #115=(CFolderPar
COMMENT     (CGroupPar
COMMENT     (CParagraph 2226 (3 #28# 0) 1 2 2 0 194)
COMMENT     (CObjectList
COMMENT     #116=(CLinePar
COMMENT     (CParagraph 0 (0 0) 1 2 3 0 180)
COMMENT     "Start: 2226 End: 2498" 1)
COMMENT     #117=(CLinePar
COMMENT     (CParagraph 0 (0 0) 1 2 3 0 180)
COMMENT     "Original Location Description:" 1)
COMMENT     #118=(CLinePar
COMMENT     (CParagraph 0 (0 0) 1 2 3 0 180)
COMMENT     " 2226..2498" 1)
COMMENT     #119=(CLinePar
COMMENT     (CParagraph 0 (0 0) 1 2 3 0 180)
COMMENT     "Qualifiers:" 1)
COMMENT     #120=(CLinePar
COMMENT     (CParagraph 0 (0 0) 1 2 3 0 180)
COMMENT     " /ApEinfo_fwdcolor=#800000" 1)
COMMENT     #121=(CLinePar
COMMENT     (CParagraph 0 (0 0) 1 2 3 0 180)
COMMENT     " /ApEinfo_revcolor=#800000" 1)))
COMMENT     "chicken beta actin promoter")))
COMMENT     "Promoter Eukaryotic (1 total)"))) "Feature Map")
COMMENT     #122=(CFolderPar
COMMENT     (CGroupPar (CParagraph 13 (0 0) 1 1 0 0 178)
COMMENT     (CObjectList
COMMENT     #123=(CRSFolderPar
COMMENT     (CFolderPar
COMMENT     (CGroupPar (CParagraph 76437344 (8 0) 1 1 1 0 178)
COMMENT     (CObjectList)) "AscI: 0 sites") 2 6 "GGCGCGCC"
COMMENT     "CCGCGCGG")
COMMENT     #124=(CRSFolderPar
COMMENT     (CFolderPar
COMMENT     (CGroupPar (CParagraph 76437376 (8 0) 1 1 1 0 178)
COMMENT     (CObjectList
COMMENT     #125=(CGroupPar
COMMENT     (CParagraph 0 (10 #1# 0) 1 2 2 0 180)
COMMENT     (CObjectList
COMMENT     #126=(CLinePar
COMMENT     (CParagraph 0 (1 #1# 1) 1 2 2 0 191)
COMMENT     " N1: 2733 " 1))))) "BamHI: 1 site")
COMMENT     1 5 "GGATCC" "CCTAGG")
COMMENT     #127=(CRSFolderPar
COMMENT     (CFolderPar
COMMENT     (CGroupPar (CParagraph 76437440 (8 0) 1 1 1 0 178)
COMMENT     (CObjectList
COMMENT     #128=(CGroupPar
COMMENT     (CParagraph 0 (10 #2# 0) 1 2 2 0 180)
COMMENT     (CObjectList
COMMENT     #129=(CLinePar
COMMENT     (CParagraph 0 (1 #2# 1) 1 2 2 0 191)
COMMENT     " N1: 1918 " 1))))) "ClaI: 1 site")
COMMENT     2 4 "ATCGAT" "TAGCTA")
COMMENT     #130=(CRSFolderPar
COMMENT     (CFolderPar
COMMENT     (CGroupPar (CParagraph 76437504 (8 0) 1 1 1 0 178)
COMMENT     (CObjectList
COMMENT     #131=(CGroupPar
COMMENT     (CParagraph 0 (10 #3# 0) 1 2 2 0 180)
COMMENT     (CObjectList
COMMENT     #132=(CLinePar
COMMENT     (CParagraph 0 (1 #3# 1) 1 2 2 0 191)
COMMENT     " N1: 4631 " 1))))) "EcoRI: 1 site")
COMMENT     1 5 "GAATTC" "CTTAAG")
COMMENT     #133=(CRSFolderPar
COMMENT     (CFolderPar
COMMENT     (CGroupPar (CParagraph 76437568 (8 0) 1 1 1 0 178)
COMMENT     (CObjectList
COMMENT     #134=(CGroupPar
COMMENT     (CParagraph 0 (10 #4# 0) 1 2 2 0 180)
COMMENT     (CObjectList
COMMENT     #135=(CLinePar
COMMENT     (CParagraph 0 (1 #4# 1) 1 2 2 0 191)
COMMENT     " N1: 312 " 1)
COMMENT     #136=(CLinePar
COMMENT     (CParagraph 0 (1 #4# 2) 1 2 2 0 191)
COMMENT     " N2: 865 " 1)
COMMENT     #137=(CLinePar
COMMENT     (CParagraph 0 (1 #4# 3) 1 2 2 0 191)
COMMENT     " N3: 1448 " 1)
COMMENT     #138=(CLinePar
COMMENT     (CParagraph 0 (1 #4# 4) 1 2 2 0 191)
COMMENT     " N4: 3498 " 1)
COMMENT     #139=(CLinePar
COMMENT     (CParagraph 0 (1 #4# 5) 1 2 2 0 191)
COMMENT     " N5: 5435 " 1)))))
COMMENT     "HindIII: 5 sites") 1 5 "AAGCTT" "TTCGAA")
COMMENT     #140=(CRSFolderPar
COMMENT     (CFolderPar
COMMENT     (CGroupPar (CParagraph 76437632 (8 0) 1 1 1 0 178)
COMMENT     (CObjectList
COMMENT     #141=(CGroupPar
COMMENT     (CParagraph 0 (10 #5# 0) 1 2 2 0 180)
COMMENT     (CObjectList
COMMENT     #142=(CLinePar
COMMENT     (CParagraph 0 (1 #5# 1) 1 2 2 0 191)
COMMENT     " N1: 1934 " 1)
COMMENT     #143=(CLinePar
COMMENT     (CParagraph 0 (1 #5# 2) 1 2 2 0 191)
COMMENT     " N2: 5238 " 1))))) "KpnI: 2 sites")
COMMENT     5 1 "GGTACC" "CCATGG")
COMMENT     #144=(CRSFolderPar
COMMENT     (CFolderPar
COMMENT     (CGroupPar (CParagraph 76437728 (8 0) 1 1 1 0 178)
COMMENT     (CObjectList
COMMENT     #145=(CGroupPar
COMMENT     (CParagraph 0 (10 #6# 0) 1 2 2 0 180)
COMMENT     (CObjectList
COMMENT     #146=(CLinePar
COMMENT     (CParagraph 0 (1 #6# 1) 1 2 2 0 191)
COMMENT     " N1: 2740 " 1)
COMMENT     #147=(CLinePar
COMMENT     (CParagraph 0 (1 #6# 2) 1 2 2 0 191)
COMMENT     " N2: 2770 " 1)
COMMENT     #148=(CLinePar
COMMENT     (CParagraph 0 (1 #6# 3) 1 2 2 0 191)
COMMENT     " N3: 3193 " 1)
COMMENT     #149=(CLinePar
COMMENT     (CParagraph 0 (1 #6# 4) 1 2 2 0 191)
COMMENT     " N4: 4591 " 1)
COMMENT     #150=(CLinePar
COMMENT     (CParagraph 0 (1 #6# 5) 1 2 2 0 191)
COMMENT     " N5: 5791 " 1))))) "NcoI: 5 sites")
COMMENT     1 5 "CCATGG" "GGTACC")
COMMENT     #151=(CRSFolderPar
COMMENT     (CFolderPar
COMMENT     (CGroupPar (CParagraph 76437792 (8 0) 1 1 1 0 178)
COMMENT     (CObjectList)) "NheI: 0 sites") 1 5 "GCTAGC"
COMMENT     "CGATCG")
COMMENT     #152=(CRSFolderPar
COMMENT     (CFolderPar
COMMENT     (CGroupPar (CParagraph 76437856 (8 0) 1 1 1 0 178)
COMMENT     (CObjectList
COMMENT     #153=(CGroupPar
COMMENT     (CParagraph 0 (10 #8# 0) 1 2 2 0 180)
COMMENT     (CObjectList
COMMENT     #154=(CLinePar
COMMENT     (CParagraph 0 (1 #8# 1) 1 2 2 0 191)
COMMENT     " N1: 4624 " 1))))) "NotI: 1 site")
COMMENT     2 6 "GCGGCCGC" "CGCCGGCG")
COMMENT     #155=(CRSFolderPar
COMMENT     (CFolderPar
COMMENT     (CGroupPar (CParagraph 76437888 (8 0) 1 1 1 0 178)
COMMENT     (CObjectList
COMMENT     #156=(CGroupPar
COMMENT     (CParagraph 0 (10 #9# 0) 1 2 2 0 180)
COMMENT     (CObjectList
COMMENT     #157=(CLinePar
COMMENT     (CParagraph 0 (1 #9# 1) 1 2 2 0 191)
COMMENT     " N1: 1926 " 1))))) "PacI: 1 site")
COMMENT     5 3 "TTAATTAA" "AATTAATT")
COMMENT     #158=(CRSFolderPar
COMMENT     (CFolderPar
COMMENT     (CGroupPar (CParagraph 76437920 (8 0) 1 1 1 0 178)
COMMENT     (CObjectList)) "PmeI: 0 sites") 4 4 "GTTTAAAC"
COMMENT     "CAAATTTG")
COMMENT     #159=(CRSFolderPar
COMMENT     (CFolderPar
COMMENT     (CGroupPar (CParagraph 76437952 (8 0) 1 1 1 0 178)
COMMENT     (CObjectList
COMMENT     #160=(CGroupPar
COMMENT     (CParagraph 0 (10 #11# 0) 1 2 2 0 180)
COMMENT     (CObjectList
COMMENT     #161=(CLinePar
COMMENT     (CParagraph 0 (1 #11# 1) 1 2 2 0 191)
COMMENT     " N1: 3319 " 1))))) "PstI: 1 site")
COMMENT     5 1 "CTGCAG" "GACGTC")
COMMENT     #162=(CRSFolderPar
COMMENT     (CFolderPar
COMMENT     (CGroupPar (CParagraph 76438016 (8 0) 1 1 1 0 178)
COMMENT     (CObjectList
COMMENT     #163=(CGroupPar
COMMENT     (CParagraph 0 (10 #12# 0) 1 2 2 0 180)
COMMENT     (CObjectList
COMMENT     #164=(CLinePar
COMMENT     (CParagraph 0 (1 #12# 1) 1 2 2 0 191)
COMMENT     " N1: 125 " 1)
COMMENT     #165=(CLinePar
COMMENT     (CParagraph 0 (1 #12# 2) 1 2 2 0 191)
COMMENT     " N2: 2537 " 1)
COMMENT     #166=(CLinePar
COMMENT     (CParagraph 0 (1 #12# 3) 1 2 2 0 191)
COMMENT     " N3: 7527 " 1)
COMMENT     #167=(CLinePar
COMMENT     (CParagraph 0 (1 #12# 4) 1 2 2 0 191)
COMMENT     " N4: 8423 " 1))))) "PvuI: 4 sites")
COMMENT     4 2 "CGATCG" "GCTAGC")
COMMENT     #168=(CRSFolderPar
COMMENT     (CFolderPar
COMMENT     (CGroupPar (CParagraph 76438080 (8 0) 1 1 1 0 178)
COMMENT     (CObjectList
COMMENT     #169=(CGroupPar
COMMENT     (CParagraph 0 (10 #13# 0) 1 2 2 0 180)
COMMENT     (CObjectList
COMMENT     #170=(CLinePar
COMMENT     (CParagraph 0 (1 #13# 1) 1 2 2 0 191)
COMMENT     " N1: 4637 " 1))))) "SalI: 1 site")
COMMENT     1 5 "GTCGAC" "CAGCTG")
COMMENT     #171=(CRSFolderPar
COMMENT     (CFolderPar
COMMENT     (CGroupPar (CParagraph 76438144 (8 0) 1 1 1 0 178)
COMMENT     (CObjectList)) "XbaI: 0 sites") 1 5 "TCTAGA"
COMMENT     "AGATCT")
COMMENT     #172=(CRSFolderPar
COMMENT     (CFolderPar
COMMENT     (CGroupPar (CParagraph 76438208 (8 0) 1 1 1 0 178)
COMMENT     (CObjectList
COMMENT     #173=(CGroupPar
COMMENT     (CParagraph 0 (10 #15# 0) 1 2 2 0 180)
COMMENT     (CObjectList
COMMENT     #174=(CLinePar
COMMENT     (CParagraph 0 (1 #15# 1) 1 2 2 0 191)
COMMENT     " N1: 2220 " 1)
COMMENT     #175=(CLinePar
COMMENT     (CParagraph 0 (1 #15# 2) 1 2 2 0 191)
COMMENT     " N2: 4605 " 1))))) "XhoI: 2 sites")
COMMENT     1 5 "CTCGAG" "GAGCTC")
COMMENT     #176=(CRSFolderPar
COMMENT     (CFolderPar
COMMENT     (CGroupPar (CParagraph 76438304 (8 0) 1 1 1 0 178)
COMMENT     (CObjectList
COMMENT     #177=(CGroupPar
COMMENT     (CParagraph 0 (10 #16# 0) 1 2 2 0 180)
COMMENT     (CObjectList
COMMENT     #178=(CLinePar
COMMENT     (CParagraph 0 (1 #16# 1) 1 2 2 0 191)
COMMENT     " N1: 4363 " 1))))) "XmaI: 1 site")
COMMENT     1 5 "CCCGGG" "GGGCCC")))
COMMENT     "Restriction/Methylation Map"))))
COMMENT     (CGraphView
COMMENT     (CWStyleSheet
COMMENT     (CObjectList
COMMENT     #179=(CWidgetStyle "RSite Label" 1 (LOGPEN 0 0 13408563) 1 0 1
COMMENT     (LOGFONT 0 0 0 0 400 0 0 0 0 3 2 1 18 "Georgia") 0.555556 0 1 5
COMMENT     "@N (@S)" 0)
COMMENT     #180=(CWidgetStyle "Signal Label" 1 (LOGPEN 0 0 0) 1 0 1
COMMENT     (LOGFONT 0 0 0 0 700 0 0 0 0 3 2 1 34 "Arial") 0.666667 0 1 1
COMMENT     "@N" 0)
COMMENT     #181=(CWidgetStyle "Molecule Label 2" 0 0 1
COMMENT     (LOGFONT 0 0 0 0 400 0 0 0 0 3 2 1 18 "Georgia") 0.555556 0 1 16
COMMENT     "@L bp" 0)
COMMENT     #182=(CWidgetStyle "Molecule Label 1" 0 0 1
COMMENT     (LOGFONT 0 0 0 0 400 0 0 0 0 3 2 1 34 "Verdana") 0.833333 0 1 1
COMMENT     "@N" 0)
COMMENT     #183=(CWidgetStyle "Shape 3" 1 (LOGPEN 0 0 3355545) 1 1
COMMENT     (LOGBRUSH 0 6724095 0) 0 0 1 (LOGSHAPE 9 1 0.8 1.8 0))
COMMENT     #184=(CWidgetStyle "Shape 1" 1 (LOGPEN 0 0 6723840) 1 1
COMMENT     (LOGBRUSH 0 10079334 0) 0 0 1 (LOGSHAPE 9 1 0.8 1.8 0))
COMMENT     #185=(CWidgetStyle "Axis" 1 (LOGPEN 0 0 10079436) 2 1
COMMENT     (LOGBRUSH 0 13434879 0) 0 0 1 (LOGSHAPE 10 1 0 0 0))
COMMENT     #186=(CWidgetStyle "Line 2" 1 (LOGPEN 0 0 6723840) 8 0 0 0 1
COMMENT     (LOGSHAPE 1 1.9 0 0 0))
COMMENT     #187=(CWidgetStyle "RSite" 1 (LOGPEN 0 0 10053171) 8 0 0 0 1
COMMENT     (LOGSHAPE 1 1.9 0 0 0))
COMMENT     #188=(CWidgetStyle "Short Signal" 1 (LOGPEN 0 0 13395507) 10 0 0 0 1
COMMENT     (LOGSHAPE 1 1.9 0 0 0))
COMMENT     #189=(CWidgetStyle "Uniq RSite Label" 1 (LOGPEN 0 0 153) 1 0 1
COMMENT     (LOGFONT 0 0 0 0 400 0 0 0 0 3 2 1 18 "Georgia") 0.555556 128 1
COMMENT     5 "@N (@S)" 0)
COMMENT     #190=(CWidgetStyle "Vanilla" 1 (LOGPEN 0 0 0) 1 1
COMMENT     (LOGBRUSH 0 16777215 0) 1
COMMENT     (LOGFONT 0 0 0 0 400 0 0 0 0 7 48 2 18 "Times New Roman") 0.8 0
COMMENT     1 2 "?" 0)
COMMENT     #191=(CWidgetStyle "Mark 1" 0 0 1
COMMENT     (LOGFONT 0 0 0 0 400 0 0 0 2 7 48 2 2 "Windings") 0.7 0 1 2 "?"
COMMENT     0)
COMMENT     #192=(CWidgetStyle "Motif Label" 1 (LOGPEN 0 0 16744512) 1 0 1
COMMENT     (LOGFONT 0 0 0 0 400 0 0 0 0 3 2 1 34 "Arial") 0.611111 8388608
COMMENT     1 65535 "@N (@H)" 0)
COMMENT     #193=(CWidgetStyle "Fragment Label 2" 1 (LOGPEN 0 0 0) 1 0 1
COMMENT     (LOGFONT 0 0 0 0 400 0 0 0 0 3 2 1 49 "Courier New") 1.05 0 1 48
COMMENT     "@F bp (molecule @L bp)" 0)
COMMENT     #194=(CWidgetStyle "Fragment Label 1" 1 (LOGPEN 0 0 0) 1 0 1
COMMENT     (LOGFONT 0 0 0 0 400 0 0 0 0 3 2 1 34 "Arial") 0.91 0 1 1
COMMENT     "Fragment of @N" 0)
COMMENT     #195=(CWidgetStyle "Shape 4" 1 (LOGPEN 0 0 0) 1 1
COMMENT     (LOGBRUSH 2 8388608 5) 0 0 0)
COMMENT     #196=(CWidgetStyle "Shape 2" 1 (LOGPEN 0 0 0) 1 1 (LOGBRUSH 0 128 0)
            0
COMMENT     0 0)
COMMENT     #197=(CWidgetStyle "Shape 0" 1 (LOGPEN 0 0 0) 1 1 (LOGBRUSH 0 0 0) 0
            0
COMMENT     0)
COMMENT     #198=(CWidgetStyle "ORF" 1 (LOGPEN 0 0 16384) 8 0 0 0 1
COMMENT     (LOGSHAPE 7 0.2 3.41182 2.86186 0.609808))
COMMENT     #199=(CWidgetStyle "Line 4" 1 (LOGPEN 0 0 32768) 8 0 0 0 0)
COMMENT     #200=(CWidgetStyle "Line 3" 1 (LOGPEN 0 0 16711680) 8 0 0 0 0)
COMMENT     #201=(CWidgetStyle "Line 1" 1 (LOGPEN 0 0 16711680) 1 0 0 0 0)
COMMENT     #202=(CWidgetStyle "Short Promoter" 1 (LOGPEN 0 0 128) 6 0 0 0 0)
COMMENT     #203=(CWidgetStyle "Motif" 1 (LOGPEN 0 0 0) 1 0 0 0 0)
COMMENT     #204=(CWidgetStyle "Line 0" 1 (LOGPEN 0 0 0) 8 0 0 0 0)
COMMENT     #205=(CWidgetStyle "Void" 0 0 0 0 0)
COMMENT     #206=(CWidgetStyle "General Label" 1 (LOGPEN 0 0 0) 1 0 1
COMMENT     (LOGFONT 0 0 0 0 400 0 0 0 0 3 2 1 18 "Times New Roman") 0.91 0
COMMENT     1 3 "@T @N " 0)
COMMENT     #207=(CWidgetStyle "Position" 1 (LOGPEN 0 0 0) 1 0 0 0 0)
COMMENT     #208=(CWidgetStyle "Annotation" 0 0 1
COMMENT     (LOGFONT 0 0 0 0 400 0 0 0 0 3 2 1 18 "Times New Roman") 0.91 0
COMMENT     0 0)
COMMENT     #209=(CWidgetStyle "Position Label" 1 (LOGPEN 0 0 8388608) 1 0 1
COMMENT     (LOGFONT 0 0 0 0 400 0 1 0 0 3 2 1 34 "Arial") 0.63 8388608 1 1
COMMENT     "@N" 0)
COMMENT     #210=(CWidgetStyle "Range" 1 (LOGPEN 0 0 0) 1 1
COMMENT     (LOGBRUSH 0 16777215 0) 0 0 0)
COMMENT     #211=(CWidgetStyle "Range Label" 1 (LOGPEN 0 0 8388608) 1 0 1
COMMENT     (LOGFONT 0 0 0 0 400 0 1 0 0 3 2 1 34 "Arial") 0.63 8388608 1 1
COMMENT     "@N" 0)
COMMENT     #212=(CWidgetStyle "ORF Label" 1 (LOGPEN 0 0 49216) 1 0 1
COMMENT     (LOGFONT 0 0 0 0 400 0 0 0 0 3 2 1 18 "Times New Roman")
COMMENT     0.611111 0 1 65535 "@N" 0)
COMMENT     #213=(CWidgetStyle "CDS Label" 1 (LOGPEN 0 0 4227264) 1 0 1
COMMENT     (LOGFONT 0 0 0 0 400 0 0 0 0 3 2 1 34 "Arial") 0.555556 255 1 1
COMMENT     "@N" 0)
COMMENT     #214=(CWidgetStyle "Shape 5" 1 (LOGPEN 0 0 0) 3 1
COMMENT     (LOGBRUSH 0 16777113 0) 1
COMMENT     (LOGFONT 0 0 0 0 400 0 0 0 0 7 48 2 50 "Arial") 0.9 0 0 1
COMMENT     (LOGSHAPE 9 1 0.8 1.8 0))
COMMENT     #215=(CWidgetStyle "CDS" 1 (LOGPEN 0 0 0) 1 1 (LOGBRUSH 2 39423 3) 0
            0
COMMENT     1 (LOGSHAPE 9 1 0.8 1.8 0))
COMMENT     #216=(CWidgetStyle "Label 2" 1 (LOGPEN 0 0 4227264) 1 0 1
COMMENT     (LOGFONT 0 0 0 0 400 0 0 0 0 3 2 1 34 "Arial") 0.944444 8388608
COMMENT     1 1 "@N" 0)
COMMENT     #217=(CWidgetStyle "Label 3" 1 (LOGPEN 0 0 8421376) 1 0 1
COMMENT     (LOGFONT 0 0 0 0 700 255 0 0 0 3 2 1 34 "Arial") 0.833333 255 1
COMMENT     5 "@N (@S)" 0)
COMMENT     #218=(CWidgetStyle "Label 4" 1 (LOGPEN 0 0 8437824) 1 0 1
COMMENT     (LOGFONT 0 0 0 0 400 0 0 0 0 3 2 1 34 "Arial") 0.722222 0 1 5
COMMENT     "@N (@S)" 0)) 0.164644 1.74233 0.164644 2.53336
COMMENT     (70 (CShapeMapEntry 0 "Unique RSite" 1 "Uniq RSite Label") 67
COMMENT     (CShapeMapEntry 0 "ORF" 0 "ORF Label")) 60.0567 60.0567 39 39 0.1
COMMENT     -6428) 1 1 0 1 1
COMMENT     (mapper: 18.776 -15.6591 60.0567 60.0567 0.01 10 -1 8547 8547 1 0 0)
COMMENT     #219=(CGroupWidget (CWidget 0 (0 0) 1 2 0 0 Nil 0 100)
COMMENT     (CObjectList
COMMENT     #220=(CGroupWidget (CWidget 1 (0 0) 1 2 0 0 Nil -863 100)
COMMENT     (CObjectList
COMMENT     #221=(CAxis
COMMENT     (CWideLine
COMMENT     (CWidget 0 (0 0) 1 2 0 0 #185# 76555324 0)
COMMENT     (LOGPEN 0 2 10079436) 2 (LOGBRUSH 0 13434879 0) 1
COMMENT     6.27492 6.27292 1 0.0214037) 0.0733963)
COMMENT     #222=(CLabel
COMMENT     (CWidget 1001 (0 0) 1 2 0 0 #182# 5066564 100)
COMMENT     (LOGPEN 0 0 13408563) 1
COMMENT     (LOGFONT 87 33 0 0 400 0 0 0 0 3 2 1 34 "Verdana")
COMMENT     1.74233 0.833333 0 "pCDH-CB-copGFP-T2A-iCre" "@N" 1
COMMENT     0 0.871165 0 -10 14.6362 1.46528 Nil)
COMMENT     #223=(CLabel
COMMENT     (CWidget 1002 (0 0) 1 2 0 0 #181# 5066564 100)
COMMENT     (LOGPEN 0 0 13408563) 1
COMMENT     (LOGFONT 57 21 0 0 400 0 0 0 0 3 2 1 18 "Georgia")
COMMENT     1.74233 0.555556 0 "8547 bp" "@L bp" 16 0 -0.871165
COMMENT     0 -10.8 3.11372 0.932452 Nil)) (CObjectList))
COMMENT     #224=(CGroupWidget (CWidget 10 (6 0) 1 2 0 0 Nil -1910 100)
COMMENT     (CObjectList
COMMENT     #225=(CGroupWidget
COMMENT     (CWidget 9 (7 9 0) 1 2 0 0 Nil -2014 100)
COMMENT     (CObjectList
COMMENT     #226=(CWideArrow
COMMENT     (CWideLine
COMMENT     (CWidget 0 (3 #29# 0) 1 2 0 0 #195# 0 100)
COMMENT     (LOGPEN 0 0 0) 1 (LOGBRUSH 2 8388608 5) 1
COMMENT     4.64012 4.8493 1 0.082322) 0.8 1.8 0)
COMMENT     #227=(CLabel
COMMENT     (CWidget 0 (0 0) 1 2 0 0 #180# 147830468 100)
COMMENT     (LOGPEN 0 0 0) 1
COMMENT     (LOGFONT 69 26 0 0 700 0 0 0 0 3 2 1 34
COMMENT     "Arial") 1.74233 0.666667 0 "CMV promoter"
COMMENT     "@N" 1 15.59 -8.71165 0 -10 6.09424 1.11561
COMMENT     #226#)) (CObjectList))
COMMENT     #228=(CGroupWidget
COMMENT     (CWidget 21 (7 21 0) 1 2 0 0 Nil -2328 100)
COMMENT     (CObjectList
COMMENT     #229=(CWideArrow
COMMENT     (CWideLine
COMMENT     (CWidget 0 (3 #17# 0) 1 2 0 0 #184#
COMMENT     1667321128 100) (LOGPEN 0 0 6723840) 1
COMMENT     (LOGBRUSH 0 10079334 0) 1 2.43309 2.86686 1
COMMENT     0.082322) 0.8 1.8 0)
COMMENT     #230=(CLabel
COMMENT     (CWidget 0 (0 0) 1 2 0 0 #180# 105374936 100)
COMMENT     (LOGPEN 0 0 0) 1
COMMENT     (LOGFONT 69 26 0 0 700 0 0 0 0 3 2 1 34
COMMENT     "Arial") 1.74233 0.666667 0 "WPRE" "@N" 1
COMMENT     -11.3991 -6.96932 0 -10 2.7474 1.11561 #229#)
COMMENT     #231=(CWideArrow
COMMENT     (CWideLine
COMMENT     (CWidget 0 (3 #18# 0) 1 2 0 0 #184# 0 100)
COMMENT     (LOGPEN 0 0 6723840) 1
COMMENT     (LOGBRUSH 0 10079334 0) 1 6.10144 6.26878 1
COMMENT     0.082322) 0.8 1.8 0)
COMMENT     #232=(CLabel
COMMENT     (CWidget 0 (0 0) 1 2 0 0 #180# 1885431891 100)
COMMENT     (LOGPEN 0 0 0) 1
COMMENT     (LOGFONT 69 26 0 0 700 0 0 0 0 3 2 1 34
COMMENT     "Arial") 1.74233 0.666667 0 "RSV" "@N" 1
COMMENT     2.97773 13.9386 0 -10 1.91486 1.11561 #231#)
COMMENT     #233=(CWideArrow
COMMENT     (CWideLine
COMMENT     (CWidget 0 (3 #19# 0) 1 2 0 0 #184# 1580 100)
COMMENT     (LOGPEN 0 0 6723840) 1
COMMENT     (LOGBRUSH 0 10079334 0) 1 2.06024 2.15712 1
COMMENT     0.082322) 0.8 1.8 0)
COMMENT     #234=(CLabel
COMMENT     (CWidget 0 (0 0) 1 2 0 0 #180# 1232368464 100)
COMMENT     (LOGPEN 0 0 0) 1
COMMENT     (LOGFONT 69 26 0 0 700 0 0 0 0 3 2 1 34
COMMENT     "Arial") 1.74233 0.666667 0 "SV40 poly(A)"
COMMENT     "@N" 1 -14.7286 0 0 -10 5.44485 1.11561 #233#)
COMMENT     #235=(CWideArrow
COMMENT     (CWideLine
COMMENT     (CWidget 0 (3 #20# 0) 1 2 0 0 #184# 0 100)
COMMENT     (LOGPEN 0 0 6723840) 1
COMMENT     (LOGBRUSH 0 10079334 0) 1 4.86691 4.95425 1
COMMENT     0.082322) 0.8 1.8 0)
COMMENT     #236=(CLabel
COMMENT     (CWidget 0 (0 0) 1 2 0 0 #180# 1701734732 100)
COMMENT     (LOGPEN 0 0 0) 1
COMMENT     (LOGFONT 69 26 0 0 700 0 0 0 0 3 2 1 34
COMMENT     "Arial") 1.74233 0.666667 0 "cPPT" "@N" 1
COMMENT     12.9972 -1.74233 0 -10 2.28118 1.11561 #235#)
COMMENT     #237=(CWideArrow
COMMENT     (CWideLine
COMMENT     (CWidget 0 (3 #21# 0) 1 2 0 0 #184# 0 100)
COMMENT     (LOGPEN 0 0 6723840) 1
COMMENT     (LOGBRUSH 0 10079334 0) 1 2.20923 2.38098 1
COMMENT     0.082322) 0.8 1.8 0)
COMMENT     #238=(CLabel
COMMENT     (CWidget 0 (0 0) 1 2 0 0 #180# 1802658125 100)
COMMENT     (LOGPEN 0 0 0) 1
COMMENT     (LOGFONT 69 26 0 0 700 0 0 0 0 3 2 1 34
COMMENT     "Arial") 1.74233 0.666667 0 "LTR" "@N" 1
COMMENT     -12.4697 -3.48466 0 -10 1.7983 1.11561 #237#)
COMMENT     #239=(CWideArrow
COMMENT     (CWideLine
COMMENT     (CWidget 0 (3 #22# 0) 1 2 0 0 #184# 0 100)
COMMENT     (LOGPEN 0 0 6723840) 1
COMMENT     (LOGBRUSH 0 10079334 0) 1 0.443314 1.07526 1
COMMENT     0.082322) 0.8 1.8 1)
COMMENT     #240=(CLabel
COMMENT     (CWidget 0 (0 0) 1 2 0 0 #180# 105373536 100)
COMMENT     (LOGPEN 0 0 0) 1
COMMENT     (LOGFONT 69 26 0 0 700 0 0 0 0 3 2 1 34
COMMENT     "Arial") 1.74233 0.666667 0 "AmpR" "@N" 1
COMMENT     -11.4253 6.96932 0 -10 2.6808 1.11561 #239#)
COMMENT     #241=(CWideArrow
COMMENT     (CWideLine
COMMENT     (CWidget 0 (3 #23# 0) 1 2 0 0 #184# 0 100)
COMMENT     (LOGPEN 0 0 6723840) 1
COMMENT     (LOGBRUSH 0 10079334 0) 1 5.59867 5.85776 1
COMMENT     0.082322) 0.8 1.8 0)
COMMENT     #242=(CLabel
COMMENT     (CWidget 0 (0 0) 1 2 0 0 #180# 2081694160 100)
COMMENT     (LOGPEN 0 0 0) 1
COMMENT     (LOGFONT 69 26 0 0 700 0 0 0 0 3 2 1 34
COMMENT     "Arial") 1.74233 0.666667 0 "Gag" "@N" 1
COMMENT     10.9984 6.96932 0 -10 1.7983 1.11561 #241#)
COMMENT     #243=(CWideArrow
COMMENT     (CWideLine
COMMENT     (CWidget 0 (3 #24# 0) 1 2 0 0 #184# 0 100)
COMMENT     (LOGPEN 0 0 6723840) 1
COMMENT     (LOGBRUSH 0 10079334 0) 1 5.31316 5.48417 1
COMMENT     0.082322) 0.8 1.8 0)
COMMENT     #244=(CLabel
COMMENT     (CWidget 0 (0 0) 1 2 0 0 #180# 147830104 100)
COMMENT     (LOGPEN 0 0 0) 1
COMMENT     (LOGFONT 69 26 0 0 700 0 0 0 0 3 2 1 34
COMMENT     "Arial") 1.74233 0.666667 0 "RPE" "@N" 1
COMMENT     12.4697 3.48466 0 -10 1.91486 1.11561 #243#)
COMMENT     #245=(CWideArrow
COMMENT     (CWideLine
COMMENT     (CWidget 0 (3 #25# 0) 1 2 0 0 #184# 0 100)
COMMENT     (LOGPEN 0 0 6723840) 1
COMMENT     (LOGBRUSH 0 10079334 0) 1 4.95425 5.31316 1
COMMENT     0.082322) 0.8 1.8 0)
COMMENT     #246=(CLabel
COMMENT     (CWidget 0 (0 0) 1 2 0 0 #180# 147830132 100)
COMMENT     (LOGPEN 0 0 0) 1
COMMENT     (LOGFONT 69 26 0 0 700 0 0 0 0 3 2 1 34
COMMENT     "Arial") 1.74233 0.666667 0 "env" "@N" 1
COMMENT     12.7946 0 0 -10 1.56519 1.11561 #245#)
COMMENT     #247=(CWideArrow
COMMENT     (CWideLine
COMMENT     (CWidget 0 (3 #26# 0) 1 2 0 0 #184# 0 100)
COMMENT     (LOGPEN 0 0 6723840) 1
COMMENT     (LOGBRUSH 0 10079334 0) 1 1.18095 1.67564 1
COMMENT     0.082322) 0.8 1.8 0)
COMMENT     #248=(CLabel
COMMENT     (CWidget 0 (0 0) 1 2 0 0 #180# 147830416 100)
COMMENT     (LOGPEN 0 0 0) 1
COMMENT     (LOGFONT 69 26 0 0 700 0 0 0 0 3 2 1 34
COMMENT     "Arial") 1.74233 0.666667 0 "pUC ORI" "@N" 1
COMMENT     -13.7899 3.48466 0 -10 3.74646 1.11561 #247#)
COMMENT     #249=(CWideArrow
COMMENT     (CWideLine
COMMENT     (CWidget 0 (3 #27# 0) 1 2 0 0 #184# 0 100)
COMMENT     (LOGPEN 0 0 6723840) 1
COMMENT     (LOGBRUSH 0 10079334 0) 1 5.96932 6.10144 1
COMMENT     0.082322) 0.8 1.8 0)
COMMENT     #250=(CLabel
COMMENT     (CWidget 0 (0 0) 1 2 0 0 #180# 147830412 100)
COMMENT     (LOGPEN 0 0 0) 1
COMMENT     (LOGFONT 69 26 0 0 700 0 0 0 0 3 2 1 34
COMMENT     "Arial") 1.74233 0.666667 0 "LTR" "@N" 1
COMMENT     9.62519 8.71165 0 -10 1.7983 1.11561 #249#)
COMMENT     #251=(CScratch
COMMENT     (CWidget 0 (3 #30# 0) 1 2 0 0 #188# 1680 100)
COMMENT     (LOGPEN 0 12 13395507) 10 1 3.70285 1.9
COMMENT     0.082322 1)
COMMENT     #252=(CLabel
COMMENT     (CWidget 0 (0 0) 1 2 0 0 #180# 147830496 100)
COMMENT     (LOGPEN 0 0 0) 1
COMMENT     (LOGFONT 69 26 0 0 700 0 0 0 0 3 2 1 34
COMMENT     "Arial") 1.74233 0.666667 0 "2A peptide"
COMMENT     "@N" 1 9.89474 -27.8773 0 -10 4.5124 1.11561
COMMENT     #251#)
COMMENT     #253=(CWideArrow
COMMENT     (CWideLine
COMMENT     (CWidget 0 (3 #31# 0) 1 2 0 0 #184# 0 100)
COMMENT     (LOGPEN 0 0 6723840) 1
COMMENT     (LOGBRUSH 0 10079334 0) 0.835356 2.88154
COMMENT     3.65661 1 0.082322) 0.8 1.8 0)
COMMENT     #254=(CLabel
COMMENT     (CWidget 0 (0 0) 1 2 0 0 #180# 147830300 100)
COMMENT     (LOGPEN 0 0 0) 1
COMMENT     (LOGFONT 69 26 0 0 700 0 0 0 0 3 2 1 34
COMMENT     "Arial") 1.74233 0.666667 0 "iCre" "@N" 1
COMMENT     3.63462 -29.6196 0 -10 1.7983 1.11561 #253#)
COMMENT     #255=(CWideArrow
COMMENT     (CWideLine
COMMENT     (CWidget 0 (3 #32# 0) 1 2 0 0 #184# 0 100)
COMMENT     (LOGPEN 0 0 6723840) 1
COMMENT     (LOGBRUSH 0 10079334 0) 0.835356 3.70725
COMMENT     4.26213 1 0.082322) 0.8 1.8 0)
COMMENT     #256=(CLabel
COMMENT     (CWidget 0 (0 0) 1 2 0 0 #180# 147830328 100)
COMMENT     (LOGPEN 0 0 0) 1
COMMENT     (LOGFONT 69 26 0 0 700 0 0 0 0 3 2 1 34
COMMENT     "Arial") 1.74233 0.666667 0 "copGFP" "@N" 1
COMMENT     11.8277 -20.908 0 -10 3.44674 1.11561 #255#))
COMMENT     (CObjectList))
COMMENT     #257=(CGroupWidget
COMMENT     (CWidget 29 (7 29 0) 1 2 0 0 Nil -2119 100)
COMMENT     (CObjectList
COMMENT     #258=(CWideArrow
COMMENT     (CWideLine
COMMENT     (CWidget 0 (3 #28# 0) 1 2 0 0 #184# 0 100)
COMMENT     (LOGPEN 0 0 6723840) 1
COMMENT     (LOGBRUSH 0 10079334 0) 1 4.43974 4.64012 1
COMMENT     0.082322) 0.8 1.8 0)
COMMENT     #259=(CLabel
COMMENT     (CWidget 0 (0 0) 1 2 0 0 #180# 147830440 100)
COMMENT     (LOGPEN 0 0 0) 1
COMMENT     (LOGFONT 69 26 0 0 700 0 0 0 0 3 2 1 34
COMMENT     "Arial") 1.74233 0.666667 0
COMMENT     "chicken beta actin promoter" "@N" 1 18.6186
COMMENT     -12.1963 0 -10 11.5557 1.11561 #258#))
COMMENT     (CObjectList))) (CObjectList))
COMMENT     #260=(CGroupWidget (CWidget 11 (8 0) 1 2 0 0 Nil -1073 100)
COMMENT     (CObjectList
COMMENT     #261=(CGroupWidget
COMMENT     (CWidget 1 (10 #1# 0) 1 2 0 0 Nil -2538 100)
COMMENT     (CObjectList
COMMENT     #262=(CScratch
COMMENT     (CWidget 1 (1 #1# 1) 1 2 0 0 #187# 65142928
COMMENT     100) (LOGPEN 0 8 10053171) 8 1 4.268 1.9
COMMENT     0.082322 1)
COMMENT     #263=(CLabel
COMMENT     (CWidget 0 (0 0) 1 2 0 0 #189# 1694516035 100)
COMMENT     (LOGPEN 0 0 153) 1
COMMENT     (LOGFONT 57 21 0 0 400 0 0 0 0 3 2 1 18
COMMENT     "Georgia") 1.74233 0.555556 128
COMMENT     "{\\i Bam}HI (2733)" "@N (@S)" 5 14.6365
COMMENT     -15.681 0 -10 5.4282 0.932452 #262#))
COMMENT     (CObjectList))
COMMENT     #264=(CGroupWidget
COMMENT     (CWidget 1 (10 #2# 0) 1 2 0 0 Nil -863 100)
COMMENT     (CObjectList
COMMENT     #265=(CScratch
COMMENT     (CWidget 1 (1 #2# 1) 1 2 0 0 #187# 0 100)
COMMENT     (LOGPEN 0 8 10053171) 8 1 4.86618 1.9
COMMENT     0.082322 1)
COMMENT     #266=(CLabel
COMMENT     (CWidget 0 (0 0) 1 2 0 0 #189# 1701734732 100)
COMMENT     (LOGPEN 0 0 153) 1
COMMENT     (LOGFONT 57 21 0 0 400 0 0 0 0 3 2 1 18
COMMENT     "Georgia") 1.74233 0.555556 128
COMMENT     "{\\i Cla}I (1918)" "@N (@S)" 5 14.1271
COMMENT     -3.48466 0 -10 4.19603 0.932452 #265#))
COMMENT     (CObjectList))
COMMENT     #267=(CGroupWidget
COMMENT     (CWidget 1 (10 #3# 0) 1 2 0 0 Nil -654 100)
COMMENT     (CObjectList
COMMENT     #268=(CScratch
COMMENT     (CWidget 1 (1 #3# 1) 1 2 0 0 #187# 0 100)
COMMENT     (LOGPEN 0 8 10053171) 8 1 2.87493 1.9
COMMENT     0.082322 1)
COMMENT     #269=(CLabel
COMMENT     (CWidget 0 (0 0) 1 2 0 0 #189# 105373936 100)
COMMENT     (LOGPEN 0 0 153) 1
COMMENT     (LOGFONT 57 21 0 0 400 0 0 0 0 3 2 1 18
COMMENT     "Georgia") 1.74233 0.555556 128
COMMENT     "{\\i Eco}RI (4631)" "@N (@S)" 5 -9.06958
COMMENT     -10.454 0 -10 4.94533 0.932452 #268#))
COMMENT     (CObjectList))
COMMENT     #270=(CGroupWidget
COMMENT     (CWidget 1 (10 #8# 0) 1 2 0 0 Nil -1805 100)
COMMENT     (CObjectList
COMMENT     #271=(CScratch
COMMENT     (CWidget 1 (1 #8# 1) 1 2 0 0 #187# 65152076
COMMENT     100) (LOGPEN 0 8 10053171) 8 1 2.88007 1.9
COMMENT     0.082322 1)
COMMENT     #272=(CLabel (CWidget 0 (0 0) 1 2 0 0 #189# 0 100)
COMMENT     (LOGPEN 0 0 153) 1
COMMENT     (LOGFONT 57 21 0 0 400 0 0 0 0 3 2 1 18
COMMENT     "Georgia") 1.74233 0.555556 128
COMMENT     "{\\i Not}I (4624)" "@N (@S)" 5 -6.21441
COMMENT     -12.1963 0 -10 4.4791 0.932452 #271#))
COMMENT     (CObjectList))
COMMENT     #273=(CGroupWidget
COMMENT     (CWidget 1 (10 #9# 0) 1 2 0 0 Nil -235 100)
COMMENT     (CObjectList
COMMENT     #274=(CScratch
COMMENT     (CWidget 1 (1 #9# 1) 1 2 0 0 #187# 0 100)
COMMENT     (LOGPEN 0 8 10053171) 8 1 4.86031 1.9
COMMENT     0.082322 1)
COMMENT     #275=(CLabel (CWidget 0 (0 0) 1 2 0 0 #189# 0 100)
COMMENT     (LOGPEN 0 0 153) 1
COMMENT     (LOGFONT 57 21 0 0 400 0 0 0 0 3 2 1 18
COMMENT     "Georgia") 1.74233 0.555556 128
COMMENT     "{\\i Pac}I (1926)" "@N (@S)" 5 14.3617
COMMENT     -5.22699 0 -10 4.4125 0.932452 #274#))
COMMENT     (CObjectList))
COMMENT     #276=(CGroupWidget
COMMENT     (CWidget 1 (10 #11# 0) 1 2 0 0 Nil -1805 100)
COMMENT     (CObjectList
COMMENT     #277=(CScratch
COMMENT     (CWidget 1 (1 #11# 1) 1 2 0 0 #187# 268889096
COMMENT     100) (LOGPEN 0 8 10053171) 8 1 3.83789 1.9
COMMENT     0.082322 1)
COMMENT     #278=(CLabel (CWidget 0 (0 0) 1 2 0 0 #189# -1 100)
COMMENT     (LOGPEN 0 0 153) 1
COMMENT     (LOGFONT 57 21 0 0 400 0 0 0 0 3 2 1 18
COMMENT     "Georgia") 1.74233 0.555556 128
COMMENT     "{\\i Pst}I (3319)" "@N (@S)" 5 11.0487
COMMENT     -24.3926 0 -10 4.17938 0.932452 #277#))
COMMENT     (CObjectList))
COMMENT     #279=(CGroupWidget
COMMENT     (CWidget 1 (10 #13# 0) 1 2 0 0 Nil -1282 100)
COMMENT     (CObjectList
COMMENT     #280=(CScratch
COMMENT     (CWidget 1 (1 #13# 1) 1 2 0 0 #187# 65152572
COMMENT     100) (LOGPEN 0 8 10053171) 8 1 2.87053 1.9
COMMENT     0.082322 1)
COMMENT     #281=(CLabel (CWidget 0 (0 0) 1 2 0 0 #189# 0 100)
COMMENT     (LOGPEN 0 0 153) 1
COMMENT     (LOGFONT 57 21 0 0 400 0 0 0 0 3 2 1 18
COMMENT     "Georgia") 1.74233 0.555556 128
COMMENT     "{\\i Sal}I (4637)" "@N (@S)" 5 -10.9581
COMMENT     -8.71165 0 -10 4.29594 0.932452 #280#))
COMMENT     (CObjectList))
COMMENT     #282=(CGroupWidget
COMMENT     (CWidget 1 (10 #16# 0) 1 2 0 0 Nil -2014 100)
COMMENT     (CObjectList
COMMENT     #283=(CScratch
COMMENT     (CWidget 1 (1 #16# 1) 1 2 0 0 #187# 0 100)
COMMENT     (LOGPEN 0 8 10053171) 8 1 3.07164 1.9
COMMENT     0.082322 1)
COMMENT     #284=(CLabel (CWidget 0 (0 0) 1 2 0 0 #189# 0 100)
COMMENT     (LOGPEN 0 0 153) 1
COMMENT     (LOGFONT 57 21 0 0 400 0 0 0 0 3 2 1 18
COMMENT     "Georgia") 1.74233 0.555556 128
COMMENT     "{\\i Xma}I (4363)" "@N (@S)" 5 -4.41895
COMMENT     -17.4233 0 -10 4.82877 0.932452 #283#))
COMMENT     (CObjectList))
COMMENT     #285=(CGroupWidget
COMMENT     (CWidget 2 (10 #5# 0) 1 2 0 0 Nil -235 100)
COMMENT     (CObjectList
COMMENT     #286=(CScratch
COMMENT     (CWidget 1 (1 #5# 1) 1 2 0 0 #187# 0 100)
COMMENT     (LOGPEN 0 8 10053171) 8 1 4.85443 1.9
COMMENT     0.082322 1)
COMMENT     #287=(CLabel (CWidget 0 (0 0) 1 2 0 0 #179# 0 100)
COMMENT     (LOGPEN 0 0 13408563) 1
COMMENT     (LOGFONT 57 21 0 0 400 0 0 0 0 3 2 1 18
COMMENT     "Georgia") 1.74233 0.555556 0
COMMENT     "{\\i Kpn}I (1934)" "@N (@S)" 5 14.5694
COMMENT     -6.96932 0 -10 4.52905 0.932452 #286#)
COMMENT     #288=(CScratch
COMMENT     (CWidget 2 (1 #5# 2) 1 2 0 0 #187# 0 100)
COMMENT     (LOGPEN 0 8 10053171) 8 1 2.42942 1.9
COMMENT     0.082322 1)
COMMENT     #289=(CLabel
COMMENT     (CWidget 0 (0 0) 1 2 0 0 #179# 105380376 100)
COMMENT     (LOGPEN 0 0 13408563) 1
COMMENT     (LOGFONT 57 21 0 0 400 0 0 0 0 3 2 1 18
COMMENT     "Georgia") 1.74233 0.555556 0
COMMENT     "{\\i Kpn}I (5238)" "@N (@S)" 5 -13.3874
COMMENT     -5.22699 0 -10 4.59566 0.932452 #288#))
COMMENT     (CObjectList))
COMMENT     #290=(CGroupWidget
COMMENT     (CWidget 2 (10 #15# 0) 1 2 0 0 Nil -1386 100)
COMMENT     (CObjectList
COMMENT     #291=(CScratch
COMMENT     (CWidget 1 (1 #15# 1) 1 2 0 0 #187# 65151928
COMMENT     100) (LOGPEN 0 8 10053171) 8 1 4.64452 1.9
COMMENT     0.082322 1)
COMMENT     #292=(CLabel (CWidget 0 (0 0) 1 2 0 0 #179# 16 100)
COMMENT     (LOGPEN 0 0 13408563) 1
COMMENT     (LOGFONT 57 21 0 0 400 0 0 0 0 3 2 1 18
COMMENT     "Georgia") 1.74233 0.555556 0
COMMENT     "{\\i Xho}I (2220)" "@N (@S)" 5 15.0186
COMMENT     -10.454 0 -10 4.64561 0.932452 #291#)
COMMENT     #293=(CScratch
COMMENT     (CWidget 2 (1 #15# 2) 1 2 0 0 #187# 0 100)
COMMENT     (LOGPEN 0 8 10053171) 8 1 2.89402 1.9
COMMENT     0.082322 1)
COMMENT     #294=(CLabel (CWidget 0 (0 0) 1 2 0 0 #179# 0 100)
COMMENT     (LOGPEN 0 0 13408563) 1
COMMENT     (LOGFONT 57 21 0 0 400 0 0 0 0 3 2 1 18
COMMENT     "Georgia") 1.74233 0.555556 0
COMMENT     "{\\i Xho}I (4605)" "@N (@S)" 5 -6.25561
COMMENT     -13.9386 0 -10 4.64561 0.932452 #293#))
COMMENT     (CObjectList))
COMMENT     #295=(CGroupWidget
COMMENT     (CWidget 4 (10 #12# 0) 1 2 0 0 Nil -1596 100)
COMMENT     (CObjectList
COMMENT     #296=(CScratch
COMMENT     (CWidget 1 (1 #12# 1) 1 2 0 0 #187# 0 100)
COMMENT     (LOGPEN 0 8 10053171) 8 1 6.18217 1.9
COMMENT     0.082322 1)
COMMENT     #297=(CLabel
COMMENT     (CWidget 0 (0 0) 1 2 0 0 #179# 2011932393 100)
COMMENT     (LOGPEN 0 0 13408563) 1
COMMENT     (LOGFONT 57 21 0 0 400 0 0 0 0 3 2 1 18
COMMENT     "Georgia") 1.74233 0.555556 0
COMMENT     "{\\i Pvu}I (125)" "@N (@S)" 5 4.08179
COMMENT     12.1963 0 -10 4.01287 0.932452 #296#)
COMMENT     #298=(CScratch
COMMENT     (CWidget 2 (1 #12# 2) 1 2 0 0 #187# 0 100)
COMMENT     (LOGPEN 0 8 10053171) 8 1 4.41185 1.9
COMMENT     0.082322 1)
COMMENT     #299=(CLabel (CWidget 0 (0 0) 1 2 0 0 #179# 10 100)
COMMENT     (LOGPEN 0 0 13408563) 1
COMMENT     (LOGFONT 57 21 0 0 400 0 0 0 0 3 2 1 18
COMMENT     "Georgia") 1.74233 0.555556 0
COMMENT     "{\\i Pvu}I (2537)" "@N (@S)" 5 14.7337
COMMENT     -13.9386 0 -10 4.59566 0.932452 #298#)
COMMENT     #300=(CScratch
COMMENT     (CWidget 3 (1 #12# 3) 1 2 0 0 #187# 0 100)
COMMENT     (LOGPEN 0 8 10053171) 8 1 0.749377 1.9
COMMENT     0.082322 1)
COMMENT     #301=(CLabel (CWidget 0 (0 0) 1 2 0 0 #179# 0 100)
COMMENT     (LOGPEN 0 0 13408563) 1
COMMENT     (LOGFONT 57 21 0 0 400 0 0 0 0 3 2 1 18
COMMENT     "Georgia") 1.74233 0.555556 0
COMMENT     "{\\i Pvu}I (7527)" "@N (@S)" 5 -11.1497
COMMENT     8.71165 0 -10 4.66226 0.932452 #300#)
COMMENT     #302=(CScratch
COMMENT     (CWidget 4 (1 #12# 4) 1 2 0 0 #187# 0 100)
COMMENT     (LOGPEN 0 8 10053171) 8 1 0.0917454 1.9
COMMENT     0.082322 1)
COMMENT     #303=(CLabel (CWidget 0 (0 0) 1 2 0 0 #179# 0 100)
COMMENT     (LOGPEN 0 0 13408563) 1
COMMENT     (LOGFONT 57 21 0 0 400 0 0 0 0 3 2 1 18
COMMENT     "Georgia") 1.74233 0.555556 0
COMMENT     "{\\i Pvu}I (8423)" "@N (@S)" 5 -4.25011
COMMENT     12.1963 0 -10 4.5457 0.932452 #302#))
COMMENT     (CObjectList))
COMMENT     #304=(CGroupWidget
COMMENT     (CWidget 5 (10 #4# 0) 1 2 0 0 Nil -340 100)
COMMENT     (CObjectList
COMMENT     #305=(CScratch
COMMENT     (CWidget 1 (1 #4# 1) 1 2 0 0 #187# 728563240
COMMENT     100) (LOGPEN 0 8 10053171) 8 1 6.04492 1.9
COMMENT     0.082322 1)
COMMENT     #306=(CLabel
COMMENT     (CWidget 0 (0 0) 1 2 0 0 #179# 100689737 100)
COMMENT     (LOGPEN 0 0 13408563) 1
COMMENT     (LOGFONT 57 21 0 0 400 0 0 0 0 3 2 1 18
COMMENT     "Georgia") 1.74233 0.555556 0
COMMENT     "{\\i Hin}dIII (312)" "@N (@S)" 5 9.13927
COMMENT     10.454 0 -10 5.07853 0.932452 #305#)
COMMENT     #307=(CScratch
COMMENT     (CWidget 2 (1 #4# 2) 1 2 0 0 #187# 0 100)
COMMENT     (LOGPEN 0 8 10053171) 8 1 5.63904 1.9
COMMENT     0.082322 1)
COMMENT     #308=(CLabel
COMMENT     (CWidget 0 (0 0) 1 2 0 0 #179# 105374416 100)
COMMENT     (LOGPEN 0 0 13408563) 1
COMMENT     (LOGFONT 57 21 0 0 400 0 0 0 0 3 2 1 18
COMMENT     "Georgia") 1.74233 0.555556 0
COMMENT     "{\\i Hin}dIII (865)" "@N (@S)" 5 13.6662
COMMENT     5.22699 0 -10 5.12849 0.932452 #307#)
COMMENT     #309=(CScratch
COMMENT     (CWidget 3 (1 #4# 3) 1 2 0 0 #187# 0 100)
COMMENT     (LOGPEN 0 8 10053171) 8 1 5.21114 1.9
COMMENT     0.082322 1)
COMMENT     #310=(CLabel
COMMENT     (CWidget 0 (0 0) 1 2 0 0 #179# 1700946252 100)
COMMENT     (LOGPEN 0 0 13408563) 1
COMMENT     (LOGFONT 57 21 0 0 400 0 0 0 0 3 2 1 18
COMMENT     "Georgia") 1.74233 0.555556 0
COMMENT     "{\\i Hin}dIII (1448)" "@N (@S)" 5 14.7744
COMMENT     1.74233 0 -10 5.54476 0.932452 #309#)
COMMENT     #311=(CScratch
COMMENT     (CWidget 4 (1 #4# 4) 1 2 0 0 #187# 0 100)
COMMENT     (LOGPEN 0 8 10053171) 8 1 3.70652 1.9
COMMENT     0.082322 1)
COMMENT     #312=(CLabel (CWidget 0 (0 0) 1 2 0 0 #179# 0 100)
COMMENT     (LOGPEN 0 0 13408563) 1
COMMENT     (LOGFONT 57 21 0 0 400 0 0 0 0 3 2 1 18
COMMENT     "Georgia") 1.74233 0.555556 0
COMMENT     "{\\i Hin}dIII (3498)" "@N (@S)" 5 10.5281
COMMENT     -26.1349 0 -10 5.59471 0.932452 #311#)
COMMENT     #313=(CScratch
COMMENT     (CWidget 5 (1 #4# 5) 1 2 0 0 #187# 0 100)
COMMENT     (LOGPEN 0 8 10053171) 8 1 2.28483 1.9
COMMENT     0.082322 1)
COMMENT     #314=(CLabel (CWidget 0 (0 0) 1 2 0 0 #179# 0 100)
COMMENT     (LOGPEN 0 0 13408563) 1
COMMENT     (LOGFONT 57 21 0 0 400 0 0 0 0 3 2 1 18
COMMENT     "Georgia") 1.74233 0.555556 0
COMMENT     "{\\i Hin}dIII (5435)" "@N (@S)" 5 -14.8006
COMMENT     -1.74233 0 -10 5.59471 0.932452 #313#))
COMMENT     (CObjectList))
COMMENT     #315=(CGroupWidget
COMMENT     (CWidget 5 (10 #6# 0) 1 2 0 0 Nil -445 100)
COMMENT     (CObjectList
COMMENT     #316=(CScratch
COMMENT     (CWidget 1 (1 #6# 1) 1 2 0 0 #187# 0 100)
COMMENT     (LOGPEN 0 8 10053171) 8 1 4.26286 1.9
COMMENT     0.082322 1)
COMMENT     #317=(CLabel
COMMENT     (CWidget 0 (0 0) 1 2 0 0 #179# 1281454145 100)
COMMENT     (LOGPEN 0 0 13408563) 1
COMMENT     (LOGFONT 57 21 0 0 400 0 0 0 0 3 2 1 18
COMMENT     "Georgia") 1.74233 0.555556 0
COMMENT     "{\\i Nco}I (2740)" "@N (@S)" 5 14.3068
COMMENT     -17.4233 0 -10 4.71221 0.932452 #316#)
COMMENT     #318=(CScratch
COMMENT     (CWidget 2 (1 #6# 2) 1 2 0 0 #187# 0 100)
COMMENT     (LOGPEN 0 8 10053171) 8 1 4.24084 1.9
COMMENT     0.082322 1)
COMMENT     #319=(CLabel (CWidget 0 (0 0) 1 2 0 0 #179# 0 100)
COMMENT     (LOGPEN 0 0 13408563) 1
COMMENT     (LOGFONT 57 21 0 0 400 0 0 0 0 3 2 1 18
COMMENT     "Georgia") 1.74233 0.555556 0
COMMENT     "{\\i Nco}I (2770)" "@N (@S)" 5 14.2676
COMMENT     -19.1656 0 -10 4.76217 0.932452 #318#)
COMMENT     #320=(CScratch
COMMENT     (CWidget 3 (1 #6# 3) 1 2 0 0 #187# 0 100)
COMMENT     (LOGPEN 0 8 10053171) 8 1 3.93037 1.9
COMMENT     0.082322 1)
COMMENT     #321=(CLabel (CWidget 0 (0 0) 1 2 0 0 #179# 0 100)
COMMENT     (LOGPEN 0 0 13408563) 1
COMMENT     (LOGFONT 57 21 0 0 400 0 0 0 0 3 2 1 18
COMMENT     "Georgia") 1.74233 0.555556 0
COMMENT     "{\\i Nco}I (3193)" "@N (@S)" 5 12.0327
COMMENT     -22.6503 0 -10 4.52905 0.932452 #320#)
COMMENT     #322=(CScratch
COMMENT     (CWidget 4 (1 #6# 4) 1 2 0 0 #187# 0 100)
COMMENT     (LOGPEN 0 8 10053171) 8 1 2.90429 1.9
COMMENT     0.082322 1)
COMMENT     #323=(CLabel (CWidget 0 (0 0) 1 2 0 0 #179# 0 100)
COMMENT     (LOGPEN 0 0 13408563) 1
COMMENT     (LOGFONT 57 21 0 0 400 0 0 0 0 3 2 1 18
COMMENT     "Georgia") 1.74233 0.555556 0
COMMENT     "{\\i Nco}I (4591)" "@N (@S)" 5 -6.16875
COMMENT     -15.681 0 -10 4.52905 0.932452 #322#)
COMMENT     #324=(CScratch
COMMENT     (CWidget 5 (1 #6# 5) 1 2 0 0 #187# 0 100)
COMMENT     (LOGPEN 0 8 10053171) 8 1 2.02354 1.9
COMMENT     0.082322 1)
COMMENT     #325=(CLabel (CWidget 0 (0 0) 1 2 0 0 #179# 0 100)
COMMENT     (LOGPEN 0 0 13408563) 1
COMMENT     (LOGFONT 57 21 0 0 400 0 0 0 0 3 2 1 18
COMMENT     "Georgia") 1.74233 0.555556 0
COMMENT     "{\\i Nco}I (5791)" "@N (@S)" 5 -14.2779
COMMENT     1.74233 0 -10 4.59566 0.932452 #324#))
COMMENT     (CObjectList))) (CObjectList))
COMMENT     #326=(CGroupWidget (CWidget 14 (16 0) 1 2 0 0 Nil -1491 100)
COMMENT     (CObjectList) (CObjectList))
COMMENT     #327=(CGroupWidget (CWidget 12 (0 0) 1 2 0 0 Nil -2433 100)
COMMENT     (CObjectList) (CObjectList))) (CObjectList)))
COMMENT     (CSeqView 10 10 (CObjectList) (CObList) 1 (CObList)) (CObList)
            2081696188
COMMENT     (CStringList) 0 2081694076 (CObList)))
FEATURES             Location/Qualifiers
     misc_feature    4642..5232
                     /vntifkey="21"
                     /label=WPRE
     misc_feature    7..234
                     /vntifkey="21"
                     /label=RSV
     misc_feature    5609..5740
                     /vntifkey="21"
                     /label=SV40\poly(A)
     misc_feature    1798..1916
                     /vntifkey="21"
                     /label=cPPT
     misc_feature    5304..5537
                     /vntifkey="21"
                     /label=LTR
     misc_feature    complement(7083..7943)
                     /vntifkey="21"
                     /label=AmpR
     misc_feature    567..919
                     /vntifkey="21"
                     /label=Gag
     misc_feature    1076..1308
                     /vntifkey="21"
                     /label=RPE
     misc_feature    1309..1797
                     /vntifkey="21"
                     /label=env
     misc_feature    6265..6938
                     /vntifkey="21"
                     /label=pUC_ORI
     misc_feature    235..414
                     /vntifkey="21"
                     /label=LTR
     promoter        2226..2498
                     /ApEinfo_fwdcolor=#800000
                     /ApEinfo_revcolor=#800000
                     /vntifkey="29"
                     /label=chicken\beta\actin\promoter
     enhancer        1941..2225
                     /ApEinfo_fwdcolor=cyan
                     /ApEinfo_revcolor=#80ffff
                     /vntifkey="9"
                     /label=CMV\promoter
     misc_feature    3503..3565
                     /vntifkey="21"
                     /label=2A\peptide
     misc_feature    3566..4621
                     /vntifkey="21"
                     /label=iCre
     misc_feature    2741..3496
                     /vntifkey="21"
                     /label=copGFP
BASE COUNT  2131 a 2148 c 2286 g 1982 t
ORIGIN
        1 acgcgtgtag tcttatgcaa tactcttgta gtcttgcaac atggtaacga tgagttagca
       61 acatgcctta caaggagaga aaaagcaccg tgcatgccga ttggtggaag taaggtggta
      121 cgatcgtgcc ttattaggaa ggcaacagac gggtctgaca tggattggac gaaccactga
      181 attgccgcat tgcagagata ttgtatttaa gtgcctagct cgatacaata aacgggtctc
      241 tctggttaga ccagatctga gcctgggagc tctctggcta actagggaac ccactgctta
      301 agcctcaata aagcttgcct tgagtgcttc aagtagtgtg tgcccgtctg ttgtgtgact
      361 ctggtaacta gagatccctc agaccctttt agtcagtgtg gaaaatctct agcagtggcg
      421 cccgaacagg gacctgaaag cgaaagggaa accagagctc tctcgacgca ggactcggct
      481 tgctgaagcg cgcacggcaa gaggcgaggg gcggcgactg gtgagtacgc caaaaatttt
      541 gactagcgga ggctagaagg agagagatgg gtgcgagagc gtcagtatta agcgggggag
      601 aattagatcg cgatgggaaa aaattcggtt aaggccaggg ggaaagaaaa aatataaatt
      661 aaaacatata gtatgggcaa gcagggagct agaacgattc gcagttaatc ctggcctgtt
      721 agaaacatca gaaggctgta gacaaatact gggacagcta caaccatccc ttcagacagg
      781 atcagaagaa cttagatcat tatataatac agtagcaacc ctctattgtg tgcatcaaag
      841 gatagagata aaagacacca aggaagcttt agacaagata gaggaagagc aaaacaaaag
      901 taagaccacc gcacagcaag cggccactga tcttcagacc tggaggagga gatatgaggg
      961 acaattggag aagtgaatta tataaatata aagtagtaaa aattgaacca ttaggagtag
     1021 cacccaccaa ggcaaagaga agagtggtgc agagagaaaa aagagcagtg ggaataggag
     1081 ctttgttcct tgggttcttg ggagcagcag gaagcactat gggcgcagcc tcaatgacgc
     1141 tgacggtaca ggccagacaa ttattgtctg gtatagtgca gcagcagaac aatttgctga
     1201 gggctattga ggcgcaacag catctgttgc aactcacagt ctggggcatc aagcagctcc
     1261 aggcaagaat cctggctgtg gaaagatacc taaaggatca acagctcctg gggatttggg
     1321 gttgctctgg aaaactcatt tgcaccactg ctgtgccttg gaatgctagt tggagtaata
     1381 aatctctgga acagattgga atcacacgac ctggatggag tgggacagag aaattaacaa
     1441 ttacacaagc ttaatacact ccttaattga agaatcgcaa aaccagcaag aaaagaatga
     1501 acaagaatta ttggaattag ataaatgggc aagtttgtgg aattggttta acataacaaa
     1561 ttggctgtgg tatataaaat tattcataat gatagtagga ggcttggtag gtttaagaat
     1621 agtttttgct gtactttcta tagtgaatag agttaggcag ggatattcac cattatcgtt
     1681 tcagacccac ctcccaaccc cgaggggacc cgacaggccc gaaggaatag aagaagaagg
     1741 tggagagaga gacagagaca gatccattcg attagtgaac ggatctcgac ggttaacttt
     1801 taaaagaaaa ggggggattg gggggtacag tgcaggggaa agaatagtag acataatagc
     1861 aacagacata caaactaaag aattacaaaa acaaattaca aaaattcaaa attttatcga
     1921 ttaattaagg tacctctggt cgttacataa cttacggtaa atggcccgcc tggctgaccg
     1981 cccaacgacc ccgcccattg acgtcaataa tgacgtatgt tcccatagta acgccaatag
     2041 ggactttcca ttgacgtcaa tgggtggagt atttacggta aactgcccac ttggcagtac
     2101 atcaagtgta tcatatgcca agtacgcccc ctattgacgt caatgacggt aaatggcccg
     2161 cctggcatta tgcccagtac atgaccttat gggactttcc tacttggcag tacatctact
     2221 cgaggccacg ttctgcttca ctctccccat ctcccccccc tccccacccc caattttgta
     2281 tttatttatt ttttaattat tttgtgcagc gatgggggcg gggggggggg gggggggggc
     2341 gcgcgccagg cggggcgggg cggggcgagg ggcggggcgg ggcgaggcgg agaggtgcgg
     2401 cggcagccaa tcagagcggc gcgctccgaa agtttccttt tatggcgagg cggcggcggc
     2461 ggcggcccta taaaaagcga agcgcgcggc gggcgggagc gggatcagcc accgcggtgg
     2521 cggccctaga gtcgatcgag gaactgaaaa accagaaagt taactggtaa gtttagtctt
     2581 tttgtctttt atttcaggtc cccgatccgg tggtggtgca aatcaaagaa ctgctcctca
     2641 gtggatgttg cctttacttc taggcctgta cggaagtgtt acttctgctc taaaagctgc
     2701 ggaattgtac ccgcggccga tccaccggtc gggatccacc atggagagcg acgagagcgg
     2761 cctgcccgcc atggagatcg agtgccgcat caccggcacc ctgaacggcg tggagttcga
     2821 gctggtgggc ggcggagagg gcacccccaa gcagggccgc atgaccaaca agatgaagag
     2881 caccaaaggc gccctgacct tcagccccta cctgctgagc cacgtgatgg gctacggctt
     2941 ctaccacttc ggcacctacc ccagcggcta cgagaacccc ttcctgcacg ccatcaacaa
     3001 cggcggctac accaacaccc gcatcgagaa gtacgaggac ggcggcgtgc tgcacgtgag
     3061 cttcagctac cgctacgagg ccggccgcgt gatcggcgac ttcaaggtgg tgggcaccgg
     3121 cttccccgag gacagcgtga tcttcaccga caagatcatc cgcagcaacg ccaccgtgga
     3181 gcacctgcac cccatgggcg ataacgtgct ggtgggcagc ttcgcccgca ccttcagcct
     3241 gcgcgacggc ggctactaca gcttcgtggt ggacagccac atgcacttca agagcgccat
     3301 ccaccccagc atcctgcaga acgggggccc catgttcgcc ttccgccgcg tggaggagct
     3361 gcacagcaac accgagctgg gcatcgtgga gtaccagcac gccttcaaga cccccatcgc
     3421 cttcgccaga tcccgcgctc agtcgtccaa ttctgccgtg gacggcaccg ccggacccgg
     3481 ctccaccgga tctcgcaagc ttggcagtgg agagggcaga ggaagtctgc taacatgcgg
     3541 tgacgtcgag gagaatcctg gcccaatggt gcccaagaag aagaggaaag tctccaacct
     3601 gctgactgtg caccaaaacc tgcctgccct ccctgtggat gccacctctg atgaagtcag
     3661 gaagaacctg atggacatgt tcagggacag gcaggccttc tctgaacaca cctggaagat
     3721 gctcctgtct gtgtgcagat cctgggctgc ctggtgcaag ctgaacaaca ggaaatggtt
     3781 ccctgctgaa cctgaggatg tgagggacta cctcctgtac ctgcaagcca gaggcctggc
     3841 tgtgaagacc atccaacagc acctgggcca gctcaacatg ctgcacagga gatctggcct
     3901 gcctcgccct tctgactcca atgctgtgtc cctggtgatg aggagaatca gaaaggagaa
     3961 tgtggatgct ggggagagag ccaagcaggc cctggccttt gaacgcactg actttgacca
     4021 agtcagatcc ctgatggaga actctgacag atgccaggac atcaggaacc tggccttcct
     4081 gggcattgcc tacaacaccc tgctgcgcat tgccgaaatt gccagaatca gagtgaagga
     4141 catctcccgc accgatggtg ggagaatgct gatccacatt ggcaggacca agaccctggt
     4201 gtccacagct ggtgtggaga aggccctgtc cctgggggtt accaagctgg tggagagatg
     4261 gatctctgtg tctggtgtgg ctgatgaccc caacaactac ctgttctgcc gggtcagaaa
     4321 gaatggtgtg gctgcccctt ctgccacctc ccaactgtcc acccgggccc tggaagggat
     4381 ctttgaggcc acccaccgcc tgatctatgg tgccaaggat gactctgggc agagatacct
     4441 ggcctggtct ggccactctg ccagagtggg tgctgccagg gacatggcca gggctggtgt
     4501 gtccatccct gaaatcatgc aggctggtgg ctggaccaat gtgaacattg tgatgaacta
     4561 catcagaaac ctggactctg agactggggc catggtgagg ctgctcgagg atggggactg
     4621 agcggccgcg aattcgtcga caatcaacct ctggattaca aaatttgtga aagattgact
     4681 ggtattctta actatgttgc tccttttacg ctatgtggat acgctgcttt aatgcctttg
     4741 tatcatgcta ttgcttcccg tatggctttc attttctcct ccttgtataa atcctggttg
     4801 ctgtctcttt atgaggagtt gtggcccgtt gtcaggcaac gtggcgtggt gtgcactgtg
     4861 tttgctgacg caacccccac tggttggggc attgccacca cctgtcagct cctttccggg
     4921 actttcgctt tccccctccc tattgccacg gcggaactca tcgccgcctg ccttgcccgc
     4981 tgctggacag gggctcggct gttgggcact gacaattccg tggtgttgtc ggggaaatca
     5041 tcgtcctttc cttggctgct cgcctgtgtt gccacctgga ttctgcgcgg gacgtccttc
     5101 tgctacgtcc cttcggccct caatccagcg gaccttcctt cccgcggcct gctgccggct
     5161 ctgcggcctc ttccgcgtct tcgccttcgc cctcagacga gtcggatctc cctttgggcc
     5221 gcctccccgc ctggtacctt taagaccaat gacttacaag gcagctgtag atcttagcca
     5281 ctttttaaaa gaaaaggggg gactggaagg gctaattcac tcccaacgaa aataagatct
     5341 gctttttgct tgtactgggt ctctctggtt agaccagatc tgagcctggg agctctctgg
     5401 ctaactaggg aacccactgc ttaagcctca ataaagcttg ccttgagtgc ttcaagtagt
     5461 gtgtgcccgt ctgttgtgtg actctggtaa ctagagatcc ctcagaccct tttagtcagt
     5521 gtggaaaatc tctagcagta gtagttcatg tcatcttatt attcagtatt tataacttgc
     5581 aaagaaatga atatcagaga gtgagaggaa cttgtttatt gcagcttata atggttacaa
     5641 ataaagcaat agcatcacaa atttcacaaa taaagcattt ttttcactgc attctagttg
     5701 tggtttgtcc aaactcatca atgtatctta tcatgtctgg ctctagctat cccgccccta
     5761 actccgccca gttccgccca ttctccgccc catggctgac taattttttt tatttatgca
     5821 gaggccgagg ccgcctcggc ctctgagcta ttccagaagt agtgaggagg cttttttgga
     5881 ggcctagact tttgcagaga cggcccaaat tcgtaatcat ggtcatagct gtttcctgtg
     5941 tgaaattgtt atccgctcac aattccacac aacatacgag ccggaagcat aaagtgtaaa
     6001 gcctggggtg cctaatgagt gagctaactc acattaattg cgttgcgctc actgcccgct
     6061 ttccagtcgg gaaacctgtc gtgccagctg cattaatgaa tcggccaacg cgcggggaga
     6121 ggcggtttgc gtattgggcg ctcttccgct tcctcgctca ctgactcgct gcgctcggtc
     6181 gttcggctgc ggcgagcggt atcagctcac tcaaaggcgg taatacggtt atccacagaa
     6241 tcaggggata acgcaggaaa gaacatgtga gcaaaaggcc agcaaaaggc caggaaccgt
     6301 aaaaaggccg cgttgctggc gtttttccat aggctccgcc cccctgacga gcatcacaaa
     6361 aatcgacgct caagtcagag gtggcgaaac ccgacaggac tataaagata ccaggcgttt
     6421 ccccctggaa gctccctcgt gcgctctcct gttccgaccc tgccgcttac cggatacctg
     6481 tccgcctttc tcccttcggg aagcgtggcg ctttctcata gctcacgctg taggtatctc
     6541 agttcggtgt aggtcgttcg ctccaagctg ggctgtgtgc acgaaccccc cgttcagccc
     6601 gaccgctgcg ccttatccgg taactatcgt cttgagtcca acccggtaag acacgactta
     6661 tcgccactgg cagcagccac tggtaacagg attagcagag cgaggtatgt aggcggtgct
     6721 acagagttct tgaagtggtg gcctaactac ggctacacta gaaggacagt atttggtatc
     6781 tgcgctctgc tgaagccagt taccttcgga aaaagagttg gtagctcttg atccggcaaa
     6841 caaaccaccg ctggtagcgg tggttttttt gtttgcaagc agcagattac gcgcagaaaa
     6901 aaaggatctc aagaagatcc tttgatcttt tctacggggt ctgacgctca gtggaacgaa
     6961 aactcacgtt aagggatttt ggtcatgaga ttatcaaaaa ggatcttcac ctagatcctt
     7021 ttaaattaaa aatgaagttt taaatcaatc taaagtatat atgagtaaac ttggtctgac
     7081 agttaccaat gcttaatcag tgaggcacct atctcagcga tctgtctatt tcgttcatcc
     7141 atagttgcct gactccccgt cgtgtagata actacgatac gggagggctt accatctggc
     7201 cccagtgctg caatgatacc gcgagaccca cgctcaccgg ctccagattt atcagcaata
     7261 aaccagccag ccggaagggc cgagcgcaga agtggtcctg caactttatc cgcctccatc
     7321 cagtctatta attgttgccg ggaagctaga gtaagtagtt cgccagttaa tagtttgcgc
     7381 aacgttgttg ccattgctac aggcatcgtg gtgtcacgct cgtcgtttgg tatggcttca
     7441 ttcagctccg gttcccaacg atcaaggcga gttacatgat cccccatgtt gtgcaaaaaa
     7501 gcggttagct ccttcggtcc tccgatcgtt gtcagaagta agttggccgc agtgttatca
     7561 ctcatggtta tggcagcact gcataattct cttactgtca tgccatccgt aagatgcttt
     7621 tctgtgactg gtgagtactc aaccaagtca ttctgagaat agtgtatgcg gcgaccgagt
     7681 tgctcttgcc cggcgtcaat acgggataat accgcgccac atagcagaac tttaaaagtg
     7741 ctcatcattg gaaaacgttc ttcggggcga aaactctcaa ggatcttacc gctgttgaga
     7801 tccagttcga tgtaacccac tcgtgcaccc aactgatctt cagcatcttt tactttcacc
     7861 agcgtttctg ggtgagcaaa aacaggaagg caaaatgccg caaaaaaggg aataagggcg
     7921 acacggaaat gttgaatact catactcttc ctttttcaat attattgaag catttatcag
     7981 ggttattgtc tcatgagcgg atacatattt gaatgtattt agaaaaataa acaaataggg
     8041 gttccgcgca catttccccg aaaagtgcca cctgacgtct aagaaaccat tattatcatg
     8101 acattaacct ataaaaatag gcgtatcacg aggccctttc gtctcgcgcg tttcggtgat
     8161 gacggtgaaa acctctgaca catgcagctc ccggagacgg tcacagcttg tctgtaagcg
     8221 gatgccggga gcagacaagc ccgtcagggc gcgtcagcgg gtgttggcgg gtgtcggggc
     8281 tggcttaact atgcggcatc agagcagatt gtactgagag tgcaccatat gcggtgtgaa
     8341 ataccgcaca gatgcgtaag gagaaaatac cgcatcaggc gccattcgcc attcaggctg
     8401 cgcaactgtt gggaagggcg atcggtgcgg gcctcttcgc tattacgcca gctggcgaaa
     8461 gggggatgtg ctgcaaggcg attaagttgg gtaacgccag ggttttccca gtcacgacgt
     8521 tgtaaaacga cggccagtgc caagctg
//
