[The description below was written by a language model from this plasmid's Addgene catalogue record and the feature table of its GenBank file.]
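Description:
pCDH-CB-copGFP-T2A-iCre is an 8.5 kb HIV-1-based lentiviral transfer plasmid for mammalian expression, built on the pCDH-CMV-MCS backbone, in which a ClaI/SalI fragment was replaced with a CB promoter plus a multiple cloning site. In bacteria it is maintained through a high-copy ColE1/pUC-type origin and selected with ampicillin via the bla gene. The record lists no mammalian drug-selection marker, so transduced or transfected cells are identified by fluorescence. The viral portion carries a truncated 5' LTR, the Psi packaging signal, the Rev response element for Rev-dependent nuclear export of the genomic RNA, the cPPT/CTS element, and a self-inactivating 3' LTR with a U3 deletion. An SV40 polyadenylation signal and SV40 origin lie downstream of the 3' LTR. Packaging functions are not encoded and must be supplied in trans.

The payload, cloned between BamHI and EcoRI, is a single open reading frame encoding copGFP (the green fluorescent protein from the copepod Pontellina plumata) joined through a T2A peptide to iCre, a codon-improved Cre recombinase. The feature table does not annotate the CB promoter or the iCre coding region. It does mark an SV40 intron upstream of copGFP and an SV40 nuclear localization signal immediately after T2A, which presumably sits at the start of the recombinase. Ribosomal skipping at T2A yields separate fluorescent and recombinase proteins from one transcript, so green cells report Cre expression. A WPRE following the insert enhances transcript stability and expression. The construct is suited to delivering Cre to cells carrying loxP-flanked alleles or reporters while tracking which cells received it.
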