Addgene plasmid #72256: pCDH-CB-copGFP-T2A-iCre
Purpose: Express copGFP and iCre under CB promoter
Depositing lab: Kazuhiro Oka. Depositing organization: Baylor College of Medicine.
Backbone
  Vector backbone: pCDH-CMV-MCS
  Backbone manufacturer: Systembio
  Backbone size w/o insert (bp): 6677
  Total vector size (bp): 8547
  Modifications to backbone: ClaI/SalI fragment was replaced with CB promoter + MCS
  Vector type: Mammalian Expression, Lentiviral
Growth in bacteria
  Bacterial resistance: Ampicillin, 100 μg/mL
  Growth temperature: 37°C
  Growth strain: NEB Stable
  Copy number: High Copy
Gene/Insert
  Gene/Insert name: copGFP-T2A-iCre
  Promoter: CB
  Cloning method: Restriction Enzyme; 5′ cloning site BamHI (not destroyed); 3′ cloning site EcoRI (not destroyed)
  Sequencing primers: 5′ CGGTGGTGGTGCAAATCAAA; 3′ CAACACCACGGAATTGTCAG
Terms and licenses: Academic/Nonprofit Terms; Industry Terms
How to cite: pCDH-CB-copGFP-T2A-iCre was a gift from Kazuhiro Oka (Addgene plasmid # 72256 ; http://n2t.net/addgene:72256 ; RRID:Addgene_72256)
