>Addgene plasmid #72256 | pCDH-CB-copGFP-T2A-iCre | addgene partial sequence | sequence record 134465 | pcDL-F 5'-GTTGCCTTTACTTCTAGGCCT-3'
TTCTACCACTTCGGCACCTACCCCAGCGGCTACGAGAACCCCTTCCTGCACGCCATCAACAACGGCGGCT
ACACCAACACCCGCATCGAGAAGTACGAGGACGGCGGCGTGCTGCACGTGAGCTTCAGCTACCGCTACGA
GGCCGGCCGCGTGATCGGCGACTTCAAGGTGGTGGGCACCGGCTTCCCCGAGGACAGCGTGATCTTCACC
GACAAGATCATCCGCAGCAACGCCACCGTGGAGCACCTGCACCCCATGGGCGATAACGTGCTGGTGGGCA
GCTTCGCCCGCACCTTCAGCCTGCGCGACGGCGGCTACTACAGCTTCGTGGTGGACAGCCACATGCACTT
CAAGAGCGCCATCCACCCCAGCATCCTGCAGAACGGGGGCCCCATGTTCGCCTTCCGCCGCGTGGAGGAG
CTGCACAGCAACACCGAGCTGGGCATCGTGGAGTACCAGCACGCCTTCAAGACCCCCATTGCCTTCGCCA
GATCCCGCGCTCAGTCGTCCAATTCTGCCGTGGACGGCACCGCCGGACCCGGCTCCACCGGATCTCGCAA
GCTTGGCAGTGGAGAG
