>Addgene plasmid #72256 | pCDH-CB-copGFP-T2A-iCre | addgene partial sequence | sequence record 134468 | WPRE-R 5'-CATAGCGTAAAAGGAGCAACA-3'
ATCCAGAGGTTGATTGTCGACGAATTCGCGGCCGCTCAGTCCCCATCCTCGAGCAGCCTCACCATGGCCC
CAGTCTCAGAGTCCAGGTTTCTGATGTAGTTCATCACAATGTTCACATTGGTCCAGCCACCAGCCTGCAT
GATTTCAGGGATGGACACACCAGCCCTGGCCATGTCCCTGGCAGCACCCACTCTGGCAGAGTGGCCAGAC
CAGGCCAGGTATCTCTGCCCAGAGTCATCCTTGGCACCATAGATCAGGCGGTGGGTGGCCTCAAAGATCC
CTTCCAGGGCCCGGGTGGACAGTTGGGAGGTGGCAGAAGGGGCAGCCACACCATTCTTTCTGACCCGGCA
GAACAGGTAGTTGTTGGGGTCATCAGCCACACCAGACACAGAGATCCATCTCTCCACCAGCTTGGTAACC
CCCAGGGACAGGGCCTTCTCCACACCAGCTGTGGACACCAGGGTCTTGGTCCTGCCAATGTGGATCAGCA
TTCTCCCACCATCGGTGCGGGAGATGTCCTTCACTCTGATTCTGGCAATTTCGGCAATGCGCAGCAGGGT
GTTGTAGGCAATGCCCAGGAAGGCCAGGTTCCTGATGTCCTGGCATCTGTCAGAGTTCTCCATCAGGGAT
CTGACTTGGTCAAAGTCAGTGCGTTCAAAGGCCAGGGCCTGCTTGGCTCTCTCCCCAGCATCCACATTCT
CCTTTCTGATTCTCCTCATCACCAGGGACACAGCATTGGAGTCAGAAGGGCGAGGCAGGCCAGATCTCCT
GTGCAGCATGTTGAGCTGGCC
